# Supplementary material for: High-yield ‘one-pot’ biosynthesis of raspberry ketone, a high-value fine chemical
Source: Synth Biol (Oxf). 2021 Aug 20;6(1):ysab021. doi: 10.1093/synbio/ysab021 (PMC8546603; doi:10.1093/synbio/ysab021)
Supplement: ysab021_Supp [file ysab021_supp.zip › pET15b-BAS.gb]

LOCUS       Exported                6855 bp ds-DNA     circular SYN 13-JUL-2021
DEFINITION  synthetic circular DNA
ACCESSION   .
VERSION     .
KEYWORDS    .
SOURCE      synthetic DNA construct
  ORGANISM  recombinant plasmid
REFERENCE   1  (bases 1 to 6855)
  AUTHORS   Imperial College London
  TITLE     Direct Submission
  JOURNAL   Exported Jul 13, 2021 from SnapGene 4.2.11
            http://www.snapgene.com
FEATURES             Location/Qualifiers
     source          1..6855
                     /organism="recombinant plasmid"
                     /mol_type="other DNA"
     terminator      64..111
                     /label=T7 terminator
                     /note="transcription terminator for bacteriophage T7 RNA 
                     polymerase"
     promoter        complement(286..314)
                     /label=tet promoter
                     /note="E. coli promoter for tetracycline efflux protein 
                     gene"
     promoter        427..531
                     /gene="bla"
                     /label=AmpR promoter
     CDS             532..1392
                     /codon_start=1
                     /gene="bla"
                     /product="beta-lactamase"
                     /label=AmpR
                     /note="confers resistance to ampicillin, carbenicillin, and
                     related antibiotics"
                     /translation="MSIQHFRVALIPFFAAFCLPVFAHPETLVKVKDAEDQLGARVGYI
                     ELDLNSGKILESFRPEERFPMMSTFKVLLCGAVLSRVDAGQEQLGRRIHYSQNDLVEYS
                     PVTEKHLTDGMTVRELCSAAITMSDNTAANLLLTTIGGPKELTAFLHNMGDHVTRLDRW
                     EPELNEAIPNDERDTTMPAAMATTLRKLLTGELLTLASRQQLIDWMEADKVAGPLLRSA
                     LPAGWFIADKSGAGERGSRGIIAALGPDGKPSRIVVIYTTGSQATMDERNRQIAEIGAS
                     LIKHW"
     rep_origin      1563..2151
                     /direction=RIGHT
                     /label=ori
                     /note="high-copy-number ColE1/pMB1/pBR322/pUC origin of 
                     replication"
     misc_feature    2337..2479
                     /label=bom
                     /note="basis of mobility region from pBR322"
     CDS             complement(2581..2772)
                     /codon_start=1
                     /gene="rop"
                     /product="Rop protein, which maintains plasmids at low copy
                     number"
                     /label=rop
                     /translation="MTKQEKTALNMARFIRSQTLTLLEKLNELDADEQADICESLHDHA
                     DELYRSCLARFGDDGENL"
     CDS             complement(4084..5166)
                     /codon_start=1
                     /gene="lacI"
                     /product="lac repressor"
                     /label=lacI
                     /note="The lac repressor binds to the lac operator to 
                     inhibit transcription in E. coli. This inhibition can be 
                     relieved by adding lactose or 
                     isopropyl-beta-D-thiogalactopyranoside (IPTG)."
                     /translation="MKPVTLYDVAEYAGVSYQTVSRVVNQASHVSAKTREKVEAAMAEL
                     NYIPNRVAQQLAGKQSLLIGVATSSLALHAPSQIVAAIKSRADQLGASVVVSMVERSGV
                     EACKAAVHNLLAQRVSGLIINYPLDDQDAIAVEAACTNVPALFLDVSDQTPINSIIFSH
                     EDGTRLGVEHLVALGHQQIALLAGPLSSVSARLRLAGWHKYLTRNQIQPIAEREGDWSA
                     MSGFQQTMQMLNEGIVPTAMLVANDQMALGAMRAITESGLRVGADISVVGYDDTEDSSC
                     YIPPLTTIKQDFRLLGQTSVDRLLQLSQGQAVKGNQLLPVSLVKRKTTLAPNTQTASPR
                     ALADSLMQLARQVSRLESGQ"
     promoter        complement(5167..5244)
                     /gene="lacI"
                     /label=lacI promoter
     promoter        5553..5571
                     /label=T7 promoter
                     /note="promoter for bacteriophage T7 RNA polymerase"
     protein_bind    5572..5596
                     /label=lac operator
                     /bound_moiety="lac repressor encoded by lacI"
                     /note="The lac repressor binds to the lac operator to 
                     inhibit transcription in E. coli. This inhibition can be 
                     relieved by adding lactose or 
                     isopropyl-beta-D-thiogalactopyranoside (IPTG)."
     RBS             5611..5633
                     /note="efficient ribosome binding site from bacteriophage 
                     T7 gene 10 (Olins and Rangwala, 1989)"
     CDS             5652..5669
                     /codon_start=1
                     /product="6xHis affinity tag"
                     /label=6xHis
                     /translation="HHHHHH"
     CDS             5679..5696
                     /codon_start=1
                     /product="thrombin recognition and cleavage site"
                     /label=thrombin site
                     /translation="LVPRGS"
     primer_bind     5696..5727
                     /label=BAS_NdeI_yGG
     CDS             5700..6854
                     /codon_start=1
                     /product="Benzalacetone synthase R. pal"
                     /label=BAS
                     /translation="MATEEMKKLATVMAIGTANPPNCYYQADFPDFYFRVTNSDHLINL
                     KQKFKRLCENSRIEKRYLHVTEEILKENPNIAAYEATSLNVRHKMQVKGVAELGKEAAL
                     KAIKEWGQPKSKITHLIVCCLAGVDMPGADYQLTKLLDLDPSVKRFMFYHLGCYAGGTV
                     LRLAKDIAENNKGARVLIVCSEMTTTCFRGPSETHLDSMIGQAILGDGAAAVIVGADPD
                     LTVERPIFELVSTAQTIVPESHGAIEGHLLESGLSFHLYKTVPTLISNNIKTCLSDAFT
                     PLNISDWNSLFWIAHPGGPAILDQVTAKVGLEKEKLKVTRQVLKDYGNMSSATVFFIMD
                     EMRKKSLENGQATTGEGLEWGVLFGFGPGITVETVVLRSVPVIS"
     primer_bind     complement(6831..6851)
                     /label=BAS_BamHI_yGG
ORIGIN
        1 gatccggctg ctaacaaagc ccgaaaggaa gctgagttgg ctgctgccac cgctgagcaa
       61 taactagcat aaccccttgg ggcctctaaa cgggtcttga ggggtttttt gctgaaagga
      121 ggaactatat ccggatatcc cgcaagaggc ccggcagtac cggcataacc aagcctatgc
      181 ctacagcatc cagggtgacg gtgccgagga tgacgatgag cgcattgtta gatttcatac
      241 acggtgcctg actgcgttag caatttaact gtgataaact accgcattaa agcttatcga
      301 tgataagctg tcaaacatga gaattcttga agacgaaagg gcctcgtgat acgcctattt
      361 ttataggtta atgtcatgat aataatggtt tcttagacgt caggtggcac ttttcgggga
      421 aatgtgcgcg gaacccctat ttgtttattt ttctaaatac attcaaatat gtatccgctc
      481 atgagacaat aaccctgata aatgcttcaa taatattgaa aaaggaagag tatgagtatt
      541 caacatttcc gtgtcgccct tattcccttt tttgcggcat tttgccttcc tgtttttgct
      601 cacccagaaa cgctggtgaa agtaaaagat gctgaagatc agttgggtgc acgagtgggt
      661 tacatcgaac tggatctcaa cagcggtaag atccttgaga gttttcgccc cgaagaacgt
      721 tttccaatga tgagcacttt taaagttctg ctatgtggcg cggtattatc ccgtgttgac
      781 gccgggcaag agcaactcgg tcgccgcata cactattctc agaatgactt ggttgagtac
      841 tcaccagtca cagaaaagca tcttacggat ggcatgacag taagagaatt atgcagtgct
      901 gccataacca tgagtgataa cactgcggcc aacttacttc tgacaacgat cggaggaccg
      961 aaggagctaa ccgctttttt gcacaacatg ggggatcatg taactcgcct tgatcgttgg
     1021 gaaccggagc tgaatgaagc cataccaaac gacgagcgtg acaccacgat gcctgcagca
     1081 atggcaacaa cgttgcgcaa actattaact ggcgaactac ttactctagc ttcccggcaa
     1141 caattaatag actggatgga ggcggataaa gttgcaggac cacttctgcg ctcggccctt
     1201 ccggctggct ggtttattgc tgataaatct ggagccggtg agcgtgggtc tcgcggtatc
     1261 attgcagcac tggggccaga tggtaagccc tcccgtatcg tagttatcta cacgacgggg
     1321 agtcaggcaa ctatggatga acgaaataga cagatcgctg agataggtgc ctcactgatt
     1381 aagcattggt aactgtcaga ccaagtttac tcatatatac tttagattga tttaaaactt
     1441 catttttaat ttaaaaggat ctaggtgaag atcctttttg ataatctcat gaccaaaatc
     1501 ccttaacgtg agttttcgtt ccactgagcg tcagaccccg tagaaaagat caaaggatct
     1561 tcttgagatc ctttttttct gcgcgtaatc tgctgcttgc aaacaaaaaa accaccgcta
     1621 ccagcggtgg tttgtttgcc ggatcaagag ctaccaactc tttttccgaa ggtaactggc
     1681 ttcagcagag cgcagatacc aaatactgtc cttctagtgt agccgtagtt aggccaccac
     1741 ttcaagaact ctgtagcacc gcctacatac ctcgctctgc taatcctgtt accagtggct
     1801 gctgccagtg gcgataagtc gtgtcttacc gggttggact caagacgata gttaccggat
     1861 aaggcgcagc ggtcgggctg aacggggggt tcgtgcacac agcccagctt ggagcgaacg
     1921 acctacaccg aactgagata cctacagcgt gagctatgag aaagcgccac gcttcccgaa
     1981 gggagaaagg cggacaggta tccggtaagc ggcagggtcg gaacaggaga gcgcacgagg
     2041 gagcttccag ggggaaacgc ctggtatctt tatagtcctg tcgggtttcg ccacctctga
     2101 cttgagcgtc gatttttgtg atgctcgtca ggggggcgga gcctatggaa aaacgccagc
     2161 aacgcggcct ttttacggtt cctggccttt tgctggcctt ttgctcacat gttctttcct
     2221 gcgttatccc ctgattctgt ggataaccgt attaccgcct ttgagtgagc tgataccgct
     2281 cgccgcagcc gaacgaccga gcgcagcgag tcagtgagcg aggaagcgga agagcgcctg
     2341 atgcggtatt ttctccttac gcatctgtgc ggtatttcac accgcatata tggtgcactc
     2401 tcagtacaat ctgctctgat gccgcatagt taagccagta tacactccgc tatcgctacg
     2461 tgactgggtc atggctgcgc cccgacaccc gccaacaccc gctgacgcgc cctgacgggc
     2521 ttgtctgctc ccggcatccg cttacagaca agctgtgacc gtctccggga gctgcatgtg
     2581 tcagaggttt tcaccgtcat caccgaaacg cgcgaggcag ctgcggtaaa gctcatcagc
     2641 gtggtcgtga agcgattcac agatgtctgc ctgttcatcc gcgtccagct cgttgagttt
     2701 ctccagaagc gttaatgtct ggcttctgat aaagcgggcc atgttaaggg cggttttttc
     2761 ctgtttggtc actgatgcct ccgtgtaagg gggatttctg ttcatggggg taatgatacc
     2821 gatgaaacga gagaggatgc tcacgatacg ggttactgat gatgaacatg cccggttact
     2881 ggaacgttgt gagggtaaac aactggcggt atggatgcgg cgggaccaga gaaaaatcac
     2941 tcagggtcaa tgccagcgct tcgttaatac agatgtaggt gttccacagg gtagccagca
     3001 gcatcctgcg atgcagatcc ggaacataat ggtgcagggc gctgacttcc gcgtttccag
     3061 actttacgaa acacggaaac cgaagaccat tcatgttgtt gctcaggtcg cagacgtttt
     3121 gcagcagcag tcgcttcacg ttcgctcgcg tatcggtgat tcattctgct aaccagtaag
     3181 gcaaccccgc cagcctagcc gggtcctcaa cgacaggagc acgatcatgc gcacccgtgg
     3241 ccaggaccca acgctgcccg agatgcgccg cgtgcggctg ctggagatgg cggacgcgat
     3301 ggatatgttc tgccaagggt tggtttgcgc attcacagtt ctccgcaaga attgattggc
     3361 tccaattctt ggagtggtga atccgttagc gaggtgccgc cggcttccat tcaggtcgag
     3421 gtggcccggc tccatgcacc gcgacgcaac gcggggaggc agacaaggta tagggcggcg
     3481 cctacaatcc atgccaaccc gttccatgtg ctcgccgagg cggcataaat cgccgtgacg
     3541 atcagcggtc cagtgatcga agttaggctg gtaagagccg cgagcgatcc ttgaagctgt
     3601 ccctgatggt cgtcatctac ctgcctggac agcatggcct gcaacgcggg catcccgatg
     3661 ccgccggaag cgagaagaat cataatgggg aaggccatcc agcctcgcgt cgcgaacgcc
     3721 agcaagacgt agcccagcgc gtcggccgcc atgccggcga taatggcctg cttctcgccg
     3781 aaacgtttgg tggcgggacc agtgacgaag gcttgagcga gggcgtgcaa gattccgaat
     3841 accgcaagcg acaggccgat catcgtcgcg ctccagcgaa agcggtcctc gccgaaaatg
     3901 acccagagcg ctgccggcac ctgtcctacg agttgcatga taaagaagac agtcataagt
     3961 gcggcgacga tagtcatgcc ccgcgcccac cggaaggagc tgactgggtt gaaggctctc
     4021 aagggcatcg gtcgagatcc cggtgcctaa tgagtgagct aacttacatt aattgcgttg
     4081 cgctcactgc ccgctttcca gtcgggaaac ctgtcgtgcc agctgcatta atgaatcggc
     4141 caacgcgcgg ggagaggcgg tttgcgtatt gggcgccagg gtggtttttc ttttcaccag
     4201 tgagacgggc aacagctgat tgcccttcac cgcctggccc tgagagagtt gcagcaagcg
     4261 gtccacgctg gtttgcccca gcaggcgaaa atcctgtttg atggtggtta acggcgggat
     4321 ataacatgag ctgtcttcgg tatcgtcgta tcccactacc gagatatccg caccaacgcg
     4381 cagcccggac tcggtaatgg cgcgcattgc gcccagcgcc atctgatcgt tggcaaccag
     4441 catcgcagtg ggaacgatgc cctcattcag catttgcatg gtttgttgaa aaccggacat
     4501 ggcactccag tcgccttccc gttccgctat cggctgaatt tgattgcgag tgagatattt
     4561 atgccagcca gccagacgca gacgcgccga gacagaactt aatgggcccg ctaacagcgc
     4621 gatttgctgg tgacccaatg cgaccagatg ctccacgccc agtcgcgtac cgtcttcatg
     4681 ggagaaaata atactgttga tgggtgtctg gtcagagaca tcaagaaata acgccggaac
     4741 attagtgcag gcagcttcca cagcaatggc atcctggtca tccagcggat agttaatgat
     4801 cagcccactg acgcgttgcg cgagaagatt gtgcaccgcc gctttacagg cttcgacgcc
     4861 gcttcgttct accatcgaca ccaccacgct ggcacccagt tgatcggcgc gagatttaat
     4921 cgccgcgaca atttgcgacg gcgcgtgcag ggccagactg gaggtggcaa cgccaatcag
     4981 caacgactgt ttgcccgcca gttgttgtgc cacgcggttg ggaatgtaat tcagctccgc
     5041 catcgccgct tccacttttt cccgcgtttt cgcagaaacg tggctggcct ggttcaccac
     5101 gcgggaaacg gtctgataag agacaccggc atactctgcg acatcgtata acgttactgg
     5161 tttcacattc accaccctga attgactctc ttccgggcgc tatcatgcca taccgcgaaa
     5221 ggttttgcgc cattcgatgg tgtccgggat ctcgacgctc tcccttatgc gactcctgca
     5281 ttaggaagca gcccagtagt aggttgaggc cgttgagcac cgccgccgca aggaatggtg
     5341 catgcaagga gatggcgccc aacagtcccc cggccacggg gcctgccacc atacccacgc
     5401 cgaaacaagc gctcatgagc ccgaagtggc gagcccgatc ttccccatcg gtgatgtcgg
     5461 cgatataggc gccagcaacc gcacctgtgg cgccggtgat gccggccacg atgcgtccgg
     5521 cgtagaggat cgagatctcg atcccgcgaa attaatacga ctcactatag gggaattgtg
     5581 agcggataac aattcccctc tagaaataat tttgtttaac tttaagaagg agatatacca
     5641 tgggcagcag ccatcatcat catcatcaca gcagcggcct ggtgccgcgc ggcagccata
     5701 tggcaaccga agagatgaaa aaactggcaa ccgttatggc aattggcacc gcaaatccgc
     5761 ctaattgtta ttatcaggca gatttcccgg atttctattt tcgtgttacc aatagcgatc
     5821 acctgatcaa cctgaaacag aaattcaaac gtctgtgcga aaacagccgt atcgaaaaac
     5881 gttatctgca tgtgaccgaa gaaatcctga aagaaaatcc gaatatcgca gcctatgaag
     5941 caaccagcct gaatgttcgt cataaaatgc aggttaaagg tgttgcagaa ctgggtaaag
     6001 aagcagcact gaaagcaatt aaagaatggg gtcagccgaa aagcaaaatt acccatctga
     6061 ttgtttgttg tctggcaggc gttgatatgc ctggtgcaga ttatcagctg accaaactgc
     6121 tggatctgga cccgagcgtt aaacgtttta tgttttatca tctgggttgt tatgccggtg
     6181 gcaccgttct gcgtctggca aaagatattg cagaaaataa caaaggtgcc cgtgttctga
     6241 ttgtgtgtag cgaaatgacc accacctgtt ttcgtggtcc gagcgaaacc catctggata
     6301 gcatgattgg tcaggcaatt ctgggtgatg gtgcagcagc agttattgtt ggtgccgatc
     6361 ctgatctgac cgttgaacgt ccgatttttg aactggttag caccgcacag accattgttc
     6421 cggaaagcca tggtgcaatt gaaggtcatc tgctggaaag cggtctgagc tttcatctgt
     6481 ataaaaccgt tccgaccctg attagcaaca acattaaaac ctgtctgtcc gatgcattta
     6541 caccgctgaa tattagcgat tggaatagcc tgttttggat tgcacatccg ggtggtccgg
     6601 ctattctgga tcaggttacc gcaaaagttg gtctggaaaa agaaaaactg aaagttaccc
     6661 gtcaggtgct gaaagattat ggtaatatga gcagcgcaac cgtgtttttt atcatggatg
     6721 aaatgcgcaa aaaaagcctg gaaaatggtc aggccaccac cggtgaaggt ctggaatggg
     6781 gtgttctgtt tggttttggt ccgggtatta ccgttgaaac cgttgttctg cgtagcgttc
     6841 cggttattag ctaag
//
