# Supplementary material for: High-yield ‘one-pot’ biosynthesis of raspberry ketone, a high-value fine chemical
Source: Synth Biol (Oxf). 2021 Aug 20;6(1):ysab021. doi: 10.1093/synbio/ysab021 (PMC8546603; doi:10.1093/synbio/ysab021)
Supplement: ysab021_Supp [file ysab021_supp.zip › pET15b-matB.gb]

LOCUS       Exported                7212 bp ds-DNA     circular SYN 13-JUL-2021
DEFINITION  synthetic circular DNA
ACCESSION   .
VERSION     .
KEYWORDS    .
SOURCE      synthetic DNA construct
  ORGANISM  recombinant plasmid
REFERENCE   1  (bases 1 to 7212)
  AUTHORS   Imperial College London
  TITLE     Direct Submission
  JOURNAL   Exported Jul 13, 2021 from SnapGene 4.2.11
            http://www.snapgene.com
FEATURES             Location/Qualifiers
     source          1..7212
                     /organism="recombinant plasmid"
                     /mol_type="other DNA"
     terminator      64..111
                     /label=T7 terminator
                     /note="transcription terminator for bacteriophage T7 RNA 
                     polymerase"
     promoter        complement(286..314)
                     /label=tet promoter
                     /note="E. coli promoter for tetracycline efflux protein 
                     gene"
     promoter        427..531
                     /gene="bla"
                     /label=AmpR promoter
     CDS             532..1392
                     /codon_start=1
                     /gene="bla"
                     /product="beta-lactamase"
                     /label=AmpR
                     /note="confers resistance to ampicillin, carbenicillin, and
                     related antibiotics"
                     /translation="MSIQHFRVALIPFFAAFCLPVFAHPETLVKVKDAEDQLGARVGYI
                     ELDLNSGKILESFRPEERFPMMSTFKVLLCGAVLSRVDAGQEQLGRRIHYSQNDLVEYS
                     PVTEKHLTDGMTVRELCSAAITMSDNTAANLLLTTIGGPKELTAFLHNMGDHVTRLDRW
                     EPELNEAIPNDERDTTMPAAMATTLRKLLTGELLTLASRQQLIDWMEADKVAGPLLRSA
                     LPAGWFIADKSGAGERGSRGIIAALGPDGKPSRIVVIYTTGSQATMDERNRQIAEIGAS
                     LIKHW"
     rep_origin      1563..2151
                     /direction=RIGHT
                     /label=ori
                     /note="high-copy-number ColE1/pMB1/pBR322/pUC origin of 
                     replication"
     misc_feature    2337..2479
                     /label=bom
                     /note="basis of mobility region from pBR322"
     CDS             complement(2581..2772)
                     /codon_start=1
                     /gene="rop"
                     /product="Rop protein, which maintains plasmids at low copy
                     number"
                     /label=rop
                     /translation="MTKQEKTALNMARFIRSQTLTLLEKLNELDADEQADICESLHDHA
                     DELYRSCLARFGDDGENL"
     CDS             complement(4084..5166)
                     /codon_start=1
                     /gene="lacI"
                     /product="lac repressor"
                     /label=lacI
                     /note="The lac repressor binds to the lac operator to 
                     inhibit transcription in E. coli. This inhibition can be 
                     relieved by adding lactose or 
                     isopropyl-beta-D-thiogalactopyranoside (IPTG)."
                     /translation="MKPVTLYDVAEYAGVSYQTVSRVVNQASHVSAKTREKVEAAMAEL
                     NYIPNRVAQQLAGKQSLLIGVATSSLALHAPSQIVAAIKSRADQLGASVVVSMVERSGV
                     EACKAAVHNLLAQRVSGLIINYPLDDQDAIAVEAACTNVPALFLDVSDQTPINSIIFSH
                     EDGTRLGVEHLVALGHQQIALLAGPLSSVSARLRLAGWHKYLTRNQIQPIAEREGDWSA
                     MSGFQQTMQMLNEGIVPTAMLVANDQMALGAMRAITESGLRVGADISVVGYDDTEDSSC
                     YIPPLTTIKQDFRLLGQTSVDRLLQLSQGQAVKGNQLLPVSLVKRKTTLAPNTQTASPR
                     ALADSLMQLARQVSRLESGQ"
     promoter        complement(5167..5244)
                     /gene="lacI"
                     /label=lacI promoter
     promoter        5553..5571
                     /label=T7 promoter
                     /note="promoter for bacteriophage T7 RNA polymerase"
     protein_bind    5572..5596
                     /label=lac operator
                     /bound_moiety="lac repressor encoded by lacI"
                     /note="The lac repressor binds to the lac operator to 
                     inhibit transcription in E. coli. This inhibition can be 
                     relieved by adding lactose or 
                     isopropyl-beta-D-thiogalactopyranoside (IPTG)."
     RBS             5611..5633
                     /note="efficient ribosome binding site from bacteriophage 
                     T7 gene 10 (Olins and Rangwala, 1989)"
     CDS             5652..5669
                     /codon_start=1
                     /product="6xHis affinity tag"
                     /label=6xHis
                     /translation="HHHHHH"
     CDS             5679..5696
                     /codon_start=1
                     /product="thrombin recognition and cleavage site"
                     /label=thrombin site
                     /translation="LVPRGS"
     CDS             5700..7211
                     /codon_start=1
                     /label=matB
                     /translation="MNANLFARLFDKLDDPHKLAIETAAGDKISYAELVARAGRVANVL
                     VARGLQVGDRVAAQTEKSVEALVLYLATVRAGGVYLPLNTAYTLHELDYFITDAEPKIV
                     VCDPSKRDGIAAIAAKVGATVETLGPDGRGSLTDAAAGASEAFATIDRGADDLAAILYT
                     SGTTGRSKGAMLSHDNLASNSLTLVDYWRFTPDDVLIHALPIYHTHGLFVASNVTLFAR
                     GSMIFLPKFDPDKILDLMARATVLMGVPTFYTRLLQSPRLTKETTGHMRLFISGSAPLL
                     ADTHREWSAKTGHAVLERYGMTETNMNTSNPYDGDRVPGAVGPALPGVSARVTDPETGK
                     ELPRGDIGMIEVKGPNVFKGYWRMPEKTKSEFRDDGFFITGDLGKIDERGYVHILGRGK
                     DLVITGGFNVYPKEIESEIDAMPGVVESAVIGVPHADFGEGVTAVVVRDKGATIDEAQV
                     LHGLDGQLAKFKMPKKVIFVDDLPRNTMGKVQKNVLRETYKDIYK"
ORIGIN
        1 gatccggctg ctaacaaagc ccgaaaggaa gctgagttgg ctgctgccac cgctgagcaa
       61 taactagcat aaccccttgg ggcctctaaa cgggtcttga ggggtttttt gctgaaagga
      121 ggaactatat ccggatatcc cgcaagaggc ccggcagtac cggcataacc aagcctatgc
      181 ctacagcatc cagggtgacg gtgccgagga tgacgatgag cgcattgtta gatttcatac
      241 acggtgcctg actgcgttag caatttaact gtgataaact accgcattaa agcttatcga
      301 tgataagctg tcaaacatga gaattcttga agacgaaagg gcctcgtgat acgcctattt
      361 ttataggtta atgtcatgat aataatggtt tcttagacgt caggtggcac ttttcgggga
      421 aatgtgcgcg gaacccctat ttgtttattt ttctaaatac attcaaatat gtatccgctc
      481 atgagacaat aaccctgata aatgcttcaa taatattgaa aaaggaagag tatgagtatt
      541 caacatttcc gtgtcgccct tattcccttt tttgcggcat tttgccttcc tgtttttgct
      601 cacccagaaa cgctggtgaa agtaaaagat gctgaagatc agttgggtgc acgagtgggt
      661 tacatcgaac tggatctcaa cagcggtaag atccttgaga gttttcgccc cgaagaacgt
      721 tttccaatga tgagcacttt taaagttctg ctatgtggcg cggtattatc ccgtgttgac
      781 gccgggcaag agcaactcgg tcgccgcata cactattctc agaatgactt ggttgagtac
      841 tcaccagtca cagaaaagca tcttacggat ggcatgacag taagagaatt atgcagtgct
      901 gccataacca tgagtgataa cactgcggcc aacttacttc tgacaacgat cggaggaccg
      961 aaggagctaa ccgctttttt gcacaacatg ggggatcatg taactcgcct tgatcgttgg
     1021 gaaccggagc tgaatgaagc cataccaaac gacgagcgtg acaccacgat gcctgcagca
     1081 atggcaacaa cgttgcgcaa actattaact ggcgaactac ttactctagc ttcccggcaa
     1141 caattaatag actggatgga ggcggataaa gttgcaggac cacttctgcg ctcggccctt
     1201 ccggctggct ggtttattgc tgataaatct ggagccggtg agcgtgggtc tcgcggtatc
     1261 attgcagcac tggggccaga tggtaagccc tcccgtatcg tagttatcta cacgacgggg
     1321 agtcaggcaa ctatggatga acgaaataga cagatcgctg agataggtgc ctcactgatt
     1381 aagcattggt aactgtcaga ccaagtttac tcatatatac tttagattga tttaaaactt
     1441 catttttaat ttaaaaggat ctaggtgaag atcctttttg ataatctcat gaccaaaatc
     1501 ccttaacgtg agttttcgtt ccactgagcg tcagaccccg tagaaaagat caaaggatct
     1561 tcttgagatc ctttttttct gcgcgtaatc tgctgcttgc aaacaaaaaa accaccgcta
     1621 ccagcggtgg tttgtttgcc ggatcaagag ctaccaactc tttttccgaa ggtaactggc
     1681 ttcagcagag cgcagatacc aaatactgtc cttctagtgt agccgtagtt aggccaccac
     1741 ttcaagaact ctgtagcacc gcctacatac ctcgctctgc taatcctgtt accagtggct
     1801 gctgccagtg gcgataagtc gtgtcttacc gggttggact caagacgata gttaccggat
     1861 aaggcgcagc ggtcgggctg aacggggggt tcgtgcacac agcccagctt ggagcgaacg
     1921 acctacaccg aactgagata cctacagcgt gagctatgag aaagcgccac gcttcccgaa
     1981 gggagaaagg cggacaggta tccggtaagc ggcagggtcg gaacaggaga gcgcacgagg
     2041 gagcttccag ggggaaacgc ctggtatctt tatagtcctg tcgggtttcg ccacctctga
     2101 cttgagcgtc gatttttgtg atgctcgtca ggggggcgga gcctatggaa aaacgccagc
     2161 aacgcggcct ttttacggtt cctggccttt tgctggcctt ttgctcacat gttctttcct
     2221 gcgttatccc ctgattctgt ggataaccgt attaccgcct ttgagtgagc tgataccgct
     2281 cgccgcagcc gaacgaccga gcgcagcgag tcagtgagcg aggaagcgga agagcgcctg
     2341 atgcggtatt ttctccttac gcatctgtgc ggtatttcac accgcatata tggtgcactc
     2401 tcagtacaat ctgctctgat gccgcatagt taagccagta tacactccgc tatcgctacg
     2461 tgactgggtc atggctgcgc cccgacaccc gccaacaccc gctgacgcgc cctgacgggc
     2521 ttgtctgctc ccggcatccg cttacagaca agctgtgacc gtctccggga gctgcatgtg
     2581 tcagaggttt tcaccgtcat caccgaaacg cgcgaggcag ctgcggtaaa gctcatcagc
     2641 gtggtcgtga agcgattcac agatgtctgc ctgttcatcc gcgtccagct cgttgagttt
     2701 ctccagaagc gttaatgtct ggcttctgat aaagcgggcc atgttaaggg cggttttttc
     2761 ctgtttggtc actgatgcct ccgtgtaagg gggatttctg ttcatggggg taatgatacc
     2821 gatgaaacga gagaggatgc tcacgatacg ggttactgat gatgaacatg cccggttact
     2881 ggaacgttgt gagggtaaac aactggcggt atggatgcgg cgggaccaga gaaaaatcac
     2941 tcagggtcaa tgccagcgct tcgttaatac agatgtaggt gttccacagg gtagccagca
     3001 gcatcctgcg atgcagatcc ggaacataat ggtgcagggc gctgacttcc gcgtttccag
     3061 actttacgaa acacggaaac cgaagaccat tcatgttgtt gctcaggtcg cagacgtttt
     3121 gcagcagcag tcgcttcacg ttcgctcgcg tatcggtgat tcattctgct aaccagtaag
     3181 gcaaccccgc cagcctagcc gggtcctcaa cgacaggagc acgatcatgc gcacccgtgg
     3241 ccaggaccca acgctgcccg agatgcgccg cgtgcggctg ctggagatgg cggacgcgat
     3301 ggatatgttc tgccaagggt tggtttgcgc attcacagtt ctccgcaaga attgattggc
     3361 tccaattctt ggagtggtga atccgttagc gaggtgccgc cggcttccat tcaggtcgag
     3421 gtggcccggc tccatgcacc gcgacgcaac gcggggaggc agacaaggta tagggcggcg
     3481 cctacaatcc atgccaaccc gttccatgtg ctcgccgagg cggcataaat cgccgtgacg
     3541 atcagcggtc cagtgatcga agttaggctg gtaagagccg cgagcgatcc ttgaagctgt
     3601 ccctgatggt cgtcatctac ctgcctggac agcatggcct gcaacgcggg catcccgatg
     3661 ccgccggaag cgagaagaat cataatgggg aaggccatcc agcctcgcgt cgcgaacgcc
     3721 agcaagacgt agcccagcgc gtcggccgcc atgccggcga taatggcctg cttctcgccg
     3781 aaacgtttgg tggcgggacc agtgacgaag gcttgagcga gggcgtgcaa gattccgaat
     3841 accgcaagcg acaggccgat catcgtcgcg ctccagcgaa agcggtcctc gccgaaaatg
     3901 acccagagcg ctgccggcac ctgtcctacg agttgcatga taaagaagac agtcataagt
     3961 gcggcgacga tagtcatgcc ccgcgcccac cggaaggagc tgactgggtt gaaggctctc
     4021 aagggcatcg gtcgagatcc cggtgcctaa tgagtgagct aacttacatt aattgcgttg
     4081 cgctcactgc ccgctttcca gtcgggaaac ctgtcgtgcc agctgcatta atgaatcggc
     4141 caacgcgcgg ggagaggcgg tttgcgtatt gggcgccagg gtggtttttc ttttcaccag
     4201 tgagacgggc aacagctgat tgcccttcac cgcctggccc tgagagagtt gcagcaagcg
     4261 gtccacgctg gtttgcccca gcaggcgaaa atcctgtttg atggtggtta acggcgggat
     4321 ataacatgag ctgtcttcgg tatcgtcgta tcccactacc gagatatccg caccaacgcg
     4381 cagcccggac tcggtaatgg cgcgcattgc gcccagcgcc atctgatcgt tggcaaccag
     4441 catcgcagtg ggaacgatgc cctcattcag catttgcatg gtttgttgaa aaccggacat
     4501 ggcactccag tcgccttccc gttccgctat cggctgaatt tgattgcgag tgagatattt
     4561 atgccagcca gccagacgca gacgcgccga gacagaactt aatgggcccg ctaacagcgc
     4621 gatttgctgg tgacccaatg cgaccagatg ctccacgccc agtcgcgtac cgtcttcatg
     4681 ggagaaaata atactgttga tgggtgtctg gtcagagaca tcaagaaata acgccggaac
     4741 attagtgcag gcagcttcca cagcaatggc atcctggtca tccagcggat agttaatgat
     4801 cagcccactg acgcgttgcg cgagaagatt gtgcaccgcc gctttacagg cttcgacgcc
     4861 gcttcgttct accatcgaca ccaccacgct ggcacccagt tgatcggcgc gagatttaat
     4921 cgccgcgaca atttgcgacg gcgcgtgcag ggccagactg gaggtggcaa cgccaatcag
     4981 caacgactgt ttgcccgcca gttgttgtgc cacgcggttg ggaatgtaat tcagctccgc
     5041 catcgccgct tccacttttt cccgcgtttt cgcagaaacg tggctggcct ggttcaccac
     5101 gcgggaaacg gtctgataag agacaccggc atactctgcg acatcgtata acgttactgg
     5161 tttcacattc accaccctga attgactctc ttccgggcgc tatcatgcca taccgcgaaa
     5221 ggttttgcgc cattcgatgg tgtccgggat ctcgacgctc tcccttatgc gactcctgca
     5281 ttaggaagca gcccagtagt aggttgaggc cgttgagcac cgccgccgca aggaatggtg
     5341 catgcaagga gatggcgccc aacagtcccc cggccacggg gcctgccacc atacccacgc
     5401 cgaaacaagc gctcatgagc ccgaagtggc gagcccgatc ttccccatcg gtgatgtcgg
     5461 cgatataggc gccagcaacc gcacctgtgg cgccggtgat gccggccacg atgcgtccgg
     5521 cgtagaggat cgagatctcg atcccgcgaa attaatacga ctcactatag gggaattgtg
     5581 agcggataac aattcccctc tagaaataat tttgtttaac tttaagaagg agatatacca
     5641 tgggcagcag ccatcatcat catcatcaca gcagcggcct ggtgccgcgc ggcagccata
     5701 tgaacgcaaa cctgtttgca cgcctgtttg ataaactgga tgatccgcat aaactggcaa
     5761 ttgaaaccgc agccggtgat aaaatcagct atgcagaact ggttgcacgt gccggtcgtg
     5821 ttgcaaatgt tctggttgcc cgtggtctgc aggttggtga tcgtgttgcc gcacagaccg
     5881 aaaaaagcgt tgaagcactg gttctgtatc tggcaaccgt tcgtgcgggt ggtgtttatc
     5941 tgccgctgaa taccgcatat accctgcatg aactggatta tttcattacc gatgccgaac
     6001 cgaaaattgt tgtttgtgat ccgagcaaac gtgatggtat tgcagcaatt gcagccaaag
     6061 ttggtgcaac cgttgaaacc ctgggtccgg atggtcgtgg tagcctgacc gatgcagcag
     6121 cgggtgcaag cgaagcattt gccaccattg atcgtggtgc agatgatctg gcagcaattc
     6181 tgtataccag cggcaccacc ggtcgtagca aaggtgcaat gctgagccat gataatctgg
     6241 caagtaatag tctgaccctg gttgattatt ggcgttttac accggatgat gttctgattc
     6301 atgcactgcc gatttatcat acccatggtc tgtttgttgc aagcaatgtt accctgtttg
     6361 cgcgtggtag catgattttt ctgccgaaat ttgatccgga caaaatcctg gatctgatgg
     6421 cacgtgcgac cgtgctgatg ggtgttccga ccttttatac acgtctgctg cagagtccgc
     6481 gtctgaccaa agaaaccaca ggtcacatgc gtctgtttat tagcggttca gcaccgctgc
     6541 tggcagatac ccatcgtgaa tggtcagcaa aaaccggtca tgcagttctg gaacgttatg
     6601 gtatgaccga aaccaatatg aataccagca atccgtatga tggtgatcgc gttccgggtg
     6661 cagttggtcc ggcactgcct ggtgttagcg cacgtgttac cgatccggaa accggtaaag
     6721 aactgcctcg tggtgatatt ggtatgattg aagttaaagg tccgaacgtg tttaaaggct
     6781 attggcgtat gccggaaaaa accaaaagcg aatttcgtga tgatggcttt tttatcacag
     6841 gtgatctggg caaaattgat gaacgtggtt atgttcatat tctgggtcgc ggtaaagatc
     6901 tggttattac cggtggtttt aacgtgtatc cgaaagaaat tgaaagcgag attgatgcaa
     6961 tgccaggtgt tgttgaaagc gcagttattg gtgttcctca tgcagatttt ggtgaaggtg
     7021 ttaccgcagt tgttgtgcgt gataaaggtg cgaccattga tgaagcccag gttctgcatg
     7081 gtctggatgg tcagctggca aaattcaaaa tgcctaaaaa agtgatcttc gtggatgatc
     7141 tgcctcgtaa taccatgggc aaagttcaga aaaatgtgct gcgtgaaacc tacaaagaca
     7201 tctataaata ag
//
