# Supplementary material for: High-yield ‘one-pot’ biosynthesis of raspberry ketone, a high-value fine chemical
Source: Synth Biol (Oxf). 2021 Aug 20;6(1):ysab021. doi: 10.1093/synbio/ysab021 (PMC8546603; doi:10.1093/synbio/ysab021)
Supplement: ysab021_Supp [file ysab021_supp.zip › pET15b-RKS-G191N.gb]

LOCUS       Exported                6747 bp ds-DNA     circular SYN 13-JUL-2021
DEFINITION  synthetic circular DNA
ACCESSION   .
VERSION     .
KEYWORDS    .
SOURCE      synthetic DNA construct
  ORGANISM  synthetic DNA construct
REFERENCE   1  (bases 1 to 6747)
  AUTHORS   Karen Polizzi's Lab
  TITLE     Direct Submission
  JOURNAL   Exported Jul 13, 2021 from SnapGene 4.2.11
            http://www.snapgene.com
FEATURES             Location/Qualifiers
     source          1..6747
                     /organism="synthetic DNA construct"
                     /mol_type="other DNA"
     CDS             2..1048
                     /codon_start=1
                     /product="Raspberry ketone synthase"
                     /label=RKS
                     /translation="MASGGEMQVSNKQVIFRDYVTGFPKESDMELTTRSITLKLPQGST
                     GLLLKNLYLSCDPYMRARMTNHHRLSYVDSFKPGSPIIGYGVARVLESGNPKFNPGDLV
                     WGFTGWEEYSVITATESLFKIHNTDVPLSYYTGLLGMPGMTAYAGFYEICSPKKGETVY
                     VSAASGAVGQLVGQFAKLTGCYVVGSANSKEKVDLLKNKFGFDEAFNYKEEADLDAALR
                     RYFPDGIDIYFENVGGKMLDAVLPNMRPKGRIAVCGMISQYNLEQPEGVRNLMALIVKQ
                     VRMEGFMVFSYYHLYGKFLETVLPYIKQGKITYVEDVVDGLDNAPAALIGLYSGRNVGK
                     QVVVVSRE"
     primer_bind     complement(193..214)
                     /label=RKS_Y72A_R
     primer_bind     217..241
                     /label=RKS_Y72A_F
     primer_bind     569..629
                     /label=RKSL_Set1
     misc_feature    574
                     /label=G191
     misc_feature    584..586
                     /label=K195
     misc_feature    632..634
                     /label=Y211
     terminator      1113..1160
                     /label=T7 terminator
                     /note="transcription terminator for bacteriophage T7 RNA 
                     polymerase"
     promoter        complement(1335..1363)
                     /label=tet promoter
                     /note="E. coli promoter for tetracycline efflux protein 
                     gene"
     promoter        1476..1580
                     /gene="bla"
                     /label=AmpR promoter
     CDS             1581..2441
                     /codon_start=1
                     /gene="bla"
                     /product="beta-lactamase"
                     /label=AmpR
                     /note="confers resistance to ampicillin, carbenicillin, and
                     related antibiotics"
                     /translation="MSIQHFRVALIPFFAAFCLPVFAHPETLVKVKDAEDQLGARVGYI
                     ELDLNSGKILESFRPEERFPMMSTFKVLLCGAVLSRVDAGQEQLGRRIHYSQNDLVEYS
                     PVTEKHLTDGMTVRELCSAAITMSDNTAANLLLTTIGGPKELTAFLHNMGDHVTRLDRW
                     EPELNEAIPNDERDTTMPAAMATTLRKLLTGELLTLASRQQLIDWMEADKVAGPLLRSA
                     LPAGWFIADKSGAGERGSRGIIAALGPDGKPSRIVVIYTTGSQATMDERNRQIAEIGAS
                     LIKHW"
     rep_origin      2612..3200
                     /direction=RIGHT
                     /label=ori
                     /note="high-copy-number ColE1/pMB1/pBR322/pUC origin of 
                     replication"
     misc_feature    3386..3528
                     /label=bom
                     /note="basis of mobility region from pBR322"
     CDS             complement(3630..3821)
                     /codon_start=1
                     /gene="rop"
                     /product="Rop protein, which maintains plasmids at low copy
                     number"
                     /label=rop
                     /translation="MTKQEKTALNMARFIRSQTLTLLEKLNELDADEQADICESLHDHA
                     DELYRSCLARFGDDGENL"
     CDS             complement(5133..6215)
                     /codon_start=1
                     /gene="lacI"
                     /product="lac repressor"
                     /label=lacI
                     /note="The lac repressor binds to the lac operator to 
                     inhibit transcription in E. coli. This inhibition can be 
                     relieved by adding lactose or 
                     isopropyl-beta-D-thiogalactopyranoside (IPTG)."
                     /translation="MKPVTLYDVAEYAGVSYQTVSRVVNQASHVSAKTREKVEAAMAEL
                     NYIPNRVAQQLAGKQSLLIGVATSSLALHAPSQIVAAIKSRADQLGASVVVSMVERSGV
                     EACKAAVHNLLAQRVSGLIINYPLDDQDAIAVEAACTNVPALFLDVSDQTPINSIIFSH
                     EDGTRLGVEHLVALGHQQIALLAGPLSSVSARLRLAGWHKYLTRNQIQPIAEREGDWSA
                     MSGFQQTMQMLNEGIVPTAMLVANDQMALGAMRAITESGLRVGADISVVGYDDTEDSSC
                     YIPPLTTIKQDFRLLGQTSVDRLLQLSQGQAVKGNQLLPVSLVKRKTTLAPNTQTASPR
                     ALADSLMQLARQVSRLESGQ"
     promoter        complement(6216..6293)
                     /gene="lacI"
                     /label=lacI promoter
     promoter        6602..6620
                     /label=T7 promoter
                     /note="promoter for bacteriophage T7 RNA polymerase"
     protein_bind    6621..6645
                     /label=lac operator
                     /bound_moiety="lac repressor encoded by lacI"
                     /note="The lac repressor binds to the lac operator to 
                     inhibit transcription in E. coli. This inhibition can be 
                     relieved by adding lactose or 
                     isopropyl-beta-D-thiogalactopyranoside (IPTG)."
     RBS             6660..6682
                     /note="efficient ribosome binding site from bacteriophage 
                     T7 gene 10 (Olins and Rangwala, 1989)"
     CDS             6701..6718
                     /codon_start=1
                     /product="6xHis affinity tag"
                     /label=6xHis
                     /translation="HHHHHH"
     CDS             6728..6745
                     /codon_start=1
                     /product="thrombin recognition and cleavage site"
                     /label=thrombin site
                     /translation="LVPRGS"
ORIGIN
        1 tatggcaagc ggtggtgaaa tgcaggttag caataaacag gtgatctttc gtgattatgt
       61 taccggcttt ccgaaagaaa gcgatatgga actgaccacc cgtagcatta ccctgaaact
      121 gccgcagggt agcaccggtc tgctgctgaa aaatctgtat ctgagctgtg atccgtatat
      181 gcgtgcacgt atgaccaatc atcatcgtct gagctatgtg gatagcttta aaccgggtag
      241 cccgattatt ggttatggtg ttgcacgtgt tctggaaagc ggtaatccga aattcaatcc
      301 gggtgatctg gtttggggtt ttaccggttg ggaagaatat agcgttatta ccgcaaccga
      361 aagcctgttc aaaattcata ataccgatgt tccgctgagc tattatacag gtctgctggg
      421 tatgcctggt atgaccgcct atgcaggttt ttatgaaatt tgcagcccga aaaaaggcga
      481 aaccgtttat gttagcgcag ccagcggtgc agttggtcag ctggttggtc agttcgcaaa
      541 actgaccggt tgttatgttg ttggtagcgc aaatagcaaa gaaaaagttg atctgctgaa
      601 aaacaaattc ggctttgatg aggccttcaa ctataaagaa gaagcagatc tggacgcagc
      661 actgcgtcgt tattttccgg atggtattga tatctatttc gaaaacgtgg gtggcaaaat
      721 gctggatgca gttctgccga atatgcgtcc gaaaggtcgt attgcagttt gtggtatgat
      781 tagccagtat aatctggaac agccggaagg tgttcgtaat ctgatggcac tgattgttaa
      841 acaggttcgc atggaaggct ttatggtctt tagctattat cacctgtacg gcaaatttct
      901 ggaaaccgtg ctgccgtata tcaaacaggg taaaattacc tatgtggaag atgttgttga
      961 tggcctggat aatgcaccgg cagccctgat tggtctgtat agcggtcgta atgttggcaa
     1021 acaggttgtt gttgttagcc gtgaataagg atccggctgc taacaaagcc cgaaaggaag
     1081 ctgagttggc tgctgccacc gctgagcaat aactagcata accccttggg gcctctaaac
     1141 gggtcttgag gggttttttg ctgaaaggag gaactatatc cggatatccc gcaagaggcc
     1201 cggcagtacc ggcataacca agcctatgcc tacagcatcc agggtgacgg tgccgaggat
     1261 gacgatgagc gcattgttag atttcataca cggtgcctga ctgcgttagc aatttaactg
     1321 tgataaacta ccgcattaaa gcttatcgat gataagctgt caaacatgag aattcttgaa
     1381 gacgaaaggg cctcgtgata cgcctatttt tataggttaa tgtcatgata ataatggttt
     1441 cttagacgtc aggtggcact tttcggggaa atgtgcgcgg aacccctatt tgtttatttt
     1501 tctaaataca ttcaaatatg tatccgctca tgagacaata accctgataa atgcttcaat
     1561 aatattgaaa aaggaagagt atgagtattc aacatttccg tgtcgccctt attccctttt
     1621 ttgcggcatt ttgccttcct gtttttgctc acccagaaac gctggtgaaa gtaaaagatg
     1681 ctgaagatca gttgggtgca cgagtgggtt acatcgaact ggatctcaac agcggtaaga
     1741 tccttgagag ttttcgcccc gaagaacgtt ttccaatgat gagcactttt aaagttctgc
     1801 tatgtggcgc ggtattatcc cgtgttgacg ccgggcaaga gcaactcggt cgccgcatac
     1861 actattctca gaatgacttg gttgagtact caccagtcac agaaaagcat cttacggatg
     1921 gcatgacagt aagagaatta tgcagtgctg ccataaccat gagtgataac actgcggcca
     1981 acttacttct gacaacgatc ggaggaccga aggagctaac cgcttttttg cacaacatgg
     2041 gggatcatgt aactcgcctt gatcgttggg aaccggagct gaatgaagcc ataccaaacg
     2101 acgagcgtga caccacgatg cctgcagcaa tggcaacaac gttgcgcaaa ctattaactg
     2161 gcgaactact tactctagct tcccggcaac aattaataga ctggatggag gcggataaag
     2221 ttgcaggacc acttctgcgc tcggcccttc cggctggctg gtttattgct gataaatctg
     2281 gagccggtga gcgtgggtct cgcggtatca ttgcagcact ggggccagat ggtaagccct
     2341 cccgtatcgt agttatctac acgacgggga gtcaggcaac tatggatgaa cgaaatagac
     2401 agatcgctga gataggtgcc tcactgatta agcattggta actgtcagac caagtttact
     2461 catatatact ttagattgat ttaaaacttc atttttaatt taaaaggatc taggtgaaga
     2521 tcctttttga taatctcatg accaaaatcc cttaacgtga gttttcgttc cactgagcgt
     2581 cagaccccgt agaaaagatc aaaggatctt cttgagatcc tttttttctg cgcgtaatct
     2641 gctgcttgca aacaaaaaaa ccaccgctac cagcggtggt ttgtttgccg gatcaagagc
     2701 taccaactct ttttccgaag gtaactggct tcagcagagc gcagatacca aatactgtcc
     2761 ttctagtgta gccgtagtta ggccaccact tcaagaactc tgtagcaccg cctacatacc
     2821 tcgctctgct aatcctgtta ccagtggctg ctgccagtgg cgataagtcg tgtcttaccg
     2881 ggttggactc aagacgatag ttaccggata aggcgcagcg gtcgggctga acggggggtt
     2941 cgtgcacaca gcccagcttg gagcgaacga cctacaccga actgagatac ctacagcgtg
     3001 agctatgaga aagcgccacg cttcccgaag ggagaaaggc ggacaggtat ccggtaagcg
     3061 gcagggtcgg aacaggagag cgcacgaggg agcttccagg gggaaacgcc tggtatcttt
     3121 atagtcctgt cgggtttcgc cacctctgac ttgagcgtcg atttttgtga tgctcgtcag
     3181 gggggcggag cctatggaaa aacgccagca acgcggcctt tttacggttc ctggcctttt
     3241 gctggccttt tgctcacatg ttctttcctg cgttatcccc tgattctgtg gataaccgta
     3301 ttaccgcctt tgagtgagct gataccgctc gccgcagccg aacgaccgag cgcagcgagt
     3361 cagtgagcga ggaagcggaa gagcgcctga tgcggtattt tctccttacg catctgtgcg
     3421 gtatttcaca ccgcatatat ggtgcactct cagtacaatc tgctctgatg ccgcatagtt
     3481 aagccagtat acactccgct atcgctacgt gactgggtca tggctgcgcc ccgacacccg
     3541 ccaacacccg ctgacgcgcc ctgacgggct tgtctgctcc cggcatccgc ttacagacaa
     3601 gctgtgaccg tctccgggag ctgcatgtgt cagaggtttt caccgtcatc accgaaacgc
     3661 gcgaggcagc tgcggtaaag ctcatcagcg tggtcgtgaa gcgattcaca gatgtctgcc
     3721 tgttcatccg cgtccagctc gttgagtttc tccagaagcg ttaatgtctg gcttctgata
     3781 aagcgggcca tgttaagggc ggttttttcc tgtttggtca ctgatgcctc cgtgtaaggg
     3841 ggatttctgt tcatgggggt aatgataccg atgaaacgag agaggatgct cacgatacgg
     3901 gttactgatg atgaacatgc ccggttactg gaacgttgtg agggtaaaca actggcggta
     3961 tggatgcggc gggaccagag aaaaatcact cagggtcaat gccagcgctt cgttaataca
     4021 gatgtaggtg ttccacaggg tagccagcag catcctgcga tgcagatccg gaacataatg
     4081 gtgcagggcg ctgacttccg cgtttccaga ctttacgaaa cacggaaacc gaagaccatt
     4141 catgttgttg ctcaggtcgc agacgttttg cagcagcagt cgcttcacgt tcgctcgcgt
     4201 atcggtgatt cattctgcta accagtaagg caaccccgcc agcctagccg ggtcctcaac
     4261 gacaggagca cgatcatgcg cacccgtggc caggacccaa cgctgcccga gatgcgccgc
     4321 gtgcggctgc tggagatggc ggacgcgatg gatatgttct gccaagggtt ggtttgcgca
     4381 ttcacagttc tccgcaagaa ttgattggct ccaattcttg gagtggtgaa tccgttagcg
     4441 aggtgccgcc ggcttccatt caggtcgagg tggcccggct ccatgcaccg cgacgcaacg
     4501 cggggaggca gacaaggtat agggcggcgc ctacaatcca tgccaacccg ttccatgtgc
     4561 tcgccgaggc ggcataaatc gccgtgacga tcagcggtcc agtgatcgaa gttaggctgg
     4621 taagagccgc gagcgatcct tgaagctgtc cctgatggtc gtcatctacc tgcctggaca
     4681 gcatggcctg caacgcgggc atcccgatgc cgccggaagc gagaagaatc ataatgggga
     4741 aggccatcca gcctcgcgtc gcgaacgcca gcaagacgta gcccagcgcg tcggccgcca
     4801 tgccggcgat aatggcctgc ttctcgccga aacgtttggt ggcgggacca gtgacgaagg
     4861 cttgagcgag ggcgtgcaag attccgaata ccgcaagcga caggccgatc atcgtcgcgc
     4921 tccagcgaaa gcggtcctcg ccgaaaatga cccagagcgc tgccggcacc tgtcctacga
     4981 gttgcatgat aaagaagaca gtcataagtg cggcgacgat agtcatgccc cgcgcccacc
     5041 ggaaggagct gactgggttg aaggctctca agggcatcgg tcgagatccc ggtgcctaat
     5101 gagtgagcta acttacatta attgcgttgc gctcactgcc cgctttccag tcgggaaacc
     5161 tgtcgtgcca gctgcattaa tgaatcggcc aacgcgcggg gagaggcggt ttgcgtattg
     5221 ggcgccaggg tggtttttct tttcaccagt gagacgggca acagctgatt gcccttcacc
     5281 gcctggccct gagagagttg cagcaagcgg tccacgctgg tttgccccag caggcgaaaa
     5341 tcctgtttga tggtggttaa cggcgggata taacatgagc tgtcttcggt atcgtcgtat
     5401 cccactaccg agatatccgc accaacgcgc agcccggact cggtaatggc gcgcattgcg
     5461 cccagcgcca tctgatcgtt ggcaaccagc atcgcagtgg gaacgatgcc ctcattcagc
     5521 atttgcatgg tttgttgaaa accggacatg gcactccagt cgccttcccg ttccgctatc
     5581 ggctgaattt gattgcgagt gagatattta tgccagccag ccagacgcag acgcgccgag
     5641 acagaactta atgggcccgc taacagcgcg atttgctggt gacccaatgc gaccagatgc
     5701 tccacgccca gtcgcgtacc gtcttcatgg gagaaaataa tactgttgat gggtgtctgg
     5761 tcagagacat caagaaataa cgccggaaca ttagtgcagg cagcttccac agcaatggca
     5821 tcctggtcat ccagcggata gttaatgatc agcccactga cgcgttgcgc gagaagattg
     5881 tgcaccgccg ctttacaggc ttcgacgccg cttcgttcta ccatcgacac caccacgctg
     5941 gcacccagtt gatcggcgcg agatttaatc gccgcgacaa tttgcgacgg cgcgtgcagg
     6001 gccagactgg aggtggcaac gccaatcagc aacgactgtt tgcccgccag ttgttgtgcc
     6061 acgcggttgg gaatgtaatt cagctccgcc atcgccgctt ccactttttc ccgcgttttc
     6121 gcagaaacgt ggctggcctg gttcaccacg cgggaaacgg tctgataaga gacaccggca
     6181 tactctgcga catcgtataa cgttactggt ttcacattca ccaccctgaa ttgactctct
     6241 tccgggcgct atcatgccat accgcgaaag gttttgcgcc attcgatggt gtccgggatc
     6301 tcgacgctct cccttatgcg actcctgcat taggaagcag cccagtagta ggttgaggcc
     6361 gttgagcacc gccgccgcaa ggaatggtgc atgcaaggag atggcgccca acagtccccc
     6421 ggccacgggg cctgccacca tacccacgcc gaaacaagcg ctcatgagcc cgaagtggcg
     6481 agcccgatct tccccatcgg tgatgtcggc gatataggcg ccagcaaccg cacctgtggc
     6541 gccggtgatg ccggccacga tgcgtccggc gtagaggatc gagatctcga tcccgcgaaa
     6601 ttaatacgac tcactatagg ggaattgtga gcggataaca attcccctct agaaataatt
     6661 ttgtttaact ttaagaagga gatataccat gggcagcagc catcatcatc atcatcacag
     6721 cagcggcctg gtgccgcgcg gcagcca
//
