# Supplementary material for: High-yield ‘one-pot’ biosynthesis of raspberry ketone, a high-value fine chemical
Source: Synth Biol (Oxf). 2021 Aug 20;6(1):ysab021. doi: 10.1093/synbio/ysab021 (PMC8546603; doi:10.1093/synbio/ysab021)
Supplement: ysab021_Supp [file ysab021_supp.zip › pET15b-RZS1.gb]

LOCUS       Exported                6747 bp ds-DNA     circular SYN 13-JUL-2021
DEFINITION  synthetic circular DNA
ACCESSION   .
VERSION     .
KEYWORDS    .
SOURCE      synthetic DNA construct
  ORGANISM  synthetic DNA construct
REFERENCE   1  (bases 1 to 6747)
  AUTHORS   Karen Polizzi's Lab
  TITLE     Direct Submission
  JOURNAL   Exported Jul 13, 2021 from SnapGene 4.2.11
            http://www.snapgene.com
FEATURES             Location/Qualifiers
     source          1..6747
                     /organism="synthetic DNA construct"
                     /mol_type="other DNA"
     CDS             2..1048
                     /codon_start=1
                     /product="Raspberry ketone synthase"
                     /label=RKS
                     /translation="MASGGEMQVSNKQVIFRDYVTGFPKESDMELTTRSITLKLPQGST
                     GLLLKNLYLSCDPYMRARMTNHHRLSYVDSFKPGSPIIGYGVARVLESGNPKFNPGDLV
                     WGFTGWEEYSVITATESLFKIHNTDVPLSYYTGLLGMPGMTAYAGFYEICSPKKGETVY
                     VSAASGAVGQLVGQFAKLTGCYVVGSAGSKEKVDLLKNKFGFDEAFNYKEEADLDAALR
                     RYFPDGIDIYFENVGGKMLDAVLPNMRPKGRIAVCGMISQYNLEQPEGVRNLMALIVKQ
                     VRMEGFMVFSYYHLYGKFLETVLPYIKQGKITYVEDVVDGLDNAPAALIGLYSGRNVGK
                     QVVVVSRE"
     primer_bind     complement(193..214)
                     /label=RKS_Y72A_R
     primer_bind     217..241
                     /label=RKS_Y72A_F
     primer_bind     569..629
                     /label=RKSL_Set1
     misc_feature    572..574
                     /label=G191
     misc_feature    584..586
                     /label=K195
     misc_feature    632..634
                     /label=Y211
     terminator      1113..1160
                     /label=T7 terminator
                     /note="transcription terminator for bacteriophage T7 RNA 
                     polymerase"
     promoter        complement(1335..1363)
                     /label=tet promoter
                     /note="E. coli promoter for tetracycline efflux protein 
                     gene"
     promoter        1476..1580
                     /gene="bla"
                     /label=AmpR promoter
     CDS             1581..2441
                     /codon_start=1
                     /gene="bla"
                     /product="beta-lactamase"
                     /label=AmpR
                     /note="confers resistance to ampicillin, carbenicillin, and
                     related antibiotics"
                     /translation="MSIQHFRVALIPFFAAFCLPVFAHPETLVKVKDAEDQLGARVGYI
                     ELDLNSGKILESFRPEERFPMMSTFKVLLCGAVLSRVDAGQEQLGRRIHYSQNDLVEYS
                     PVTEKHLTDGMTVRELCSAAITMSDNTAANLLLTTIGGPKELTAFLHNMGDHVTRLDRW
                     EPELNEAIPNDERDTTMPAAMATTLRKLLTGELLTLASRQQLIDWMEADKVAGPLLRSA
                     LPAGWFIADKSGAGERGSRGIIAALGPDGKPSRIVVIYTTGSQATMDERNRQIAEIGAS
                     LIKHW"
     rep_origin      2612..3200
                     /direction=RIGHT
                     /label=ori
                     /note="high-copy-number ColE1/pMB1/pBR322/pUC origin of 
                     replication"
     misc_feature    3386..3528
                     /label=bom
                     /note="basis of mobility region from pBR322"
     CDS             complement(3630..3821)
                     /codon_start=1
                     /gene="rop"
                     /product="Rop protein, which maintains plasmids at low copy
                     number"
                     /label=rop
                     /translation="MTKQEKTALNMARFIRSQTLTLLEKLNELDADEQADICESLHDHA
                     DELYRSCLARFGDDGENL"
     CDS             complement(5133..6215)
                     /codon_start=1
                     /gene="lacI"
                     /product="lac repressor"
                     /label=lacI
                     /note="The lac repressor binds to the lac operator to 
                     inhibit transcription in E. coli. This inhibition can be 
                     relieved by adding lactose or 
                     isopropyl-beta-D-thiogalactopyranoside (IPTG)."
                     /translation="MKPVTLYDVAEYAGVSYQTVSRVVNQASHVSAKTREKVEAAMAEL
                     NYIPNRVAQQLAGKQSLLIGVATSSLALHAPSQIVAAIKSRADQLGASVVVSMVERSGV
                     EACKAAVHNLLAQRVSGLIINYPLDDQDAIAVEAACTNVPALFLDVSDQTPINSIIFSH
                     EDGTRLGVEHLVALGHQQIALLAGPLSSVSARLRLAGWHKYLTRNQIQPIAEREGDWSA
                     MSGFQQTMQMLNEGIVPTAMLVANDQMALGAMRAITESGLRVGADISVVGYDDTEDSSC
                     YIPPLTTIKQDFRLLGQTSVDRLLQLSQGQAVKGNQLLPVSLVKRKTTLAPNTQTASPR
                     ALADSLMQLARQVSRLESGQ"
     promoter        complement(6216..6293)
                     /gene="lacI"
                     /label=lacI promoter
     promoter        6602..6620
                     /label=T7 promoter
                     /note="promoter for bacteriophage T7 RNA polymerase"
     protein_bind    6621..6645
                     /label=lac operator
                     /bound_moiety="lac repressor encoded by lacI"
                     /note="The lac repressor binds to the lac operator to 
                     inhibit transcription in E. coli. This inhibition can be 
                     relieved by adding lactose or 
                     isopropyl-beta-D-thiogalactopyranoside (IPTG)."
     RBS             6660..6682
                     /note="efficient ribosome binding site from bacteriophage 
                     T7 gene 10 (Olins and Rangwala, 1989)"
     CDS             6701..6718
                     /codon_start=1
                     /product="6xHis affinity tag"
                     /label=6xHis
                     /translation="HHHHHH"
     CDS             6728..6745
                     /codon_start=1
                     /product="thrombin recognition and cleavage site"
                     /label=thrombin site
                     /translation="LVPRGS"
ORIGIN
        1 tatggcaagc ggtggtgaaa tgcaggttag caataaacag gtgatctttc gtgattatgt
       61 taccggcttt ccgaaagaaa gcgatatgga actgaccacc cgtagcatta ccctgaaact
      121 gccgcagggt agcaccggtc tgctgctgaa aaatctgtat ctgagctgtg atccgtatat
      181 gcgtgcacgt atgaccaatc atcatcgtct gagctatgtg gatagcttta aaccgggtag
      241 cccgattatt ggttatggtg ttgcacgtgt tctggaaagc ggtaatccga aattcaatcc
      301 gggtgatctg gtttggggtt ttaccggttg ggaagaatat agcgttatta ccgcaaccga
      361 aagcctgttc aaaattcata ataccgatgt tccgctgagc tattatacag gtctgctggg
      421 tatgcctggt atgaccgcct atgcaggttt ttatgaaatt tgcagcccga aaaaaggcga
      481 aaccgtttat gttagcgcag ccagcggtgc agttggtcag ctggttggtc agttcgcaaa
      541 actgaccggt tgttatgttg ttggtagcgc aggtagcaaa gaaaaagttg atctgctgaa
      601 aaacaaattc ggctttgatg aggccttcaa ctataaagaa gaagcagatc tggacgcagc
      661 actgcgtcgt tattttccgg atggtattga tatctatttc gaaaacgtgg gtggcaaaat
      721 gctggatgca gttctgccga atatgcgtcc gaaaggtcgt attgcagttt gtggtatgat
      781 tagccagtat aatctggaac agccggaagg tgttcgtaat ctgatggcac tgattgttaa
      841 acaggttcgc atggaaggct ttatggtctt tagctattat cacctgtacg gcaaatttct
      901 ggaaaccgtg ctgccgtata tcaaacaggg taaaattacc tatgtggaag atgttgttga
      961 tggcctggat aatgcaccgg cagccctgat tggtctgtat agcggtcgta atgttggcaa
     1021 acaggttgtt gttgttagcc gtgaataagg atccggctgc taacaaagcc cgaaaggaag
     1081 ctgagttggc tgctgccacc gctgagcaat aactagcata accccttggg gcctctaaac
     1141 gggtcttgag gggttttttg ctgaaaggag gaactatatc cggatatccc gcaagaggcc
     1201 cggcagtacc ggcataacca agcctatgcc tacagcatcc agggtgacgg tgccgaggat
     1261 gacgatgagc gcattgttag atttcataca cggtgcctga ctgcgttagc aatttaactg
     1321 tgataaacta ccgcattaaa gcttatcgat gataagctgt caaacatgag aattcttgaa
     1381 gacgaaaggg cctcgtgata cgcctatttt tataggttaa tgtcatgata ataatggttt
     1441 cttagacgtc aggtggcact tttcggggaa atgtgcgcgg aacccctatt tgtttatttt
     1501 tctaaataca ttcaaatatg tatccgctca tgagacaata accctgataa atgcttcaat
     1561 aatattgaaa aaggaagagt atgagtattc aacatttccg tgtcgccctt attccctttt
     1621 ttgcggcatt ttgccttcct gtttttgctc acccagaaac gctggtgaaa gtaaaagatg
     1681 ctgaagatca gttgggtgca cgagtgggtt acatcgaact ggatctcaac agcggtaaga
     1741 tccttgagag ttttcgcccc gaagaacgtt ttccaatgat gagcactttt aaagttctgc
     1801 tatgtggcgc ggtattatcc cgtgttgacg ccgggcaaga gcaactcggt cgccgcatac
     1861 actattctca gaatgacttg gttgagtact caccagtcac agaaaagcat cttacggatg
     1921 gcatgacagt aagagaatta tgcagtgctg ccataaccat gagtgataac actgcggcca
     1981 acttacttct gacaacgatc ggaggaccga aggagctaac cgcttttttg cacaacatgg
     2041 gggatcatgt aactcgcctt gatcgttggg aaccggagct gaatgaagcc ataccaaacg
     2101 acgagcgtga caccacgatg cctgcagcaa tggcaacaac gttgcgcaaa ctattaactg
     2161 gcgaactact tactctagct tcccggcaac aattaataga ctggatggag gcggataaag
     2221 ttgcaggacc acttctgcgc tcggcccttc cggctggctg gtttattgct gataaatctg
     2281 gagccggtga gcgtgggtct cgcggtatca ttgcagcact ggggccagat ggtaagccct
     2341 cccgtatcgt agttatctac acgacgggga gtcaggcaac tatggatgaa cgaaatagac
     2401 agatcgctga gataggtgcc tcactgatta agcattggta actgtcagac caagtttact
     2461 catatatact ttagattgat ttaaaacttc atttttaatt taaaaggatc taggtgaaga
     2521 tcctttttga taatctcatg accaaaatcc cttaacgtga gttttcgttc cactgagcgt
     2581 cagaccccgt agaaaagatc aaaggatctt cttgagatcc tttttttctg cgcgtaatct
     2641 gctgcttgca aacaaaaaaa ccaccgctac cagcggtggt ttgtttgccg gatcaagagc
     2701 taccaactct ttttccgaag gtaactggct tcagcagagc gcagatacca aatactgtcc
     2761 ttctagtgta gccgtagtta ggccaccact tcaagaactc tgtagcaccg cctacatacc
     2821 tcgctctgct aatcctgtta ccagtggctg ctgccagtgg cgataagtcg tgtcttaccg
     2881 ggttggactc aagacgatag ttaccggata aggcgcagcg gtcgggctga acggggggtt
     2941 cgtgcacaca gcccagcttg gagcgaacga cctacaccga actgagatac ctacagcgtg
     3001 agctatgaga aagcgccacg cttcccgaag ggagaaaggc ggacaggtat ccggtaagcg
     3061 gcagggtcgg aacaggagag cgcacgaggg agcttccagg gggaaacgcc tggtatcttt
     3121 atagtcctgt cgggtttcgc cacctctgac ttgagcgtcg atttttgtga tgctcgtcag
     3181 gggggcggag cctatggaaa aacgccagca acgcggcctt tttacggttc ctggcctttt
     3241 gctggccttt tgctcacatg ttctttcctg cgttatcccc tgattctgtg gataaccgta
     3301 ttaccgcctt tgagtgagct gataccgctc gccgcagccg aacgaccgag cgcagcgagt
     3361 cagtgagcga ggaagcggaa gagcgcctga tgcggtattt tctccttacg catctgtgcg
     3421 gtatttcaca ccgcatatat ggtgcactct cagtacaatc tgctctgatg ccgcatagtt
     3481 aagccagtat acactccgct atcgctacgt gactgggtca tggctgcgcc ccgacacccg
     3541 ccaacacccg ctgacgcgcc ctgacgggct tgtctgctcc cggcatccgc ttacagacaa
     3601 gctgtgaccg tctccgggag ctgcatgtgt cagaggtttt caccgtcatc accgaaacgc
     3661 gcgaggcagc tgcggtaaag ctcatcagcg tggtcgtgaa gcgattcaca gatgtctgcc
     3721 tgttcatccg cgtccagctc gttgagtttc tccagaagcg ttaatgtctg gcttctgata
     3781 aagcgggcca tgttaagggc ggttttttcc tgtttggtca ctgatgcctc cgtgtaaggg
     3841 ggatttctgt tcatgggggt aatgataccg atgaaacgag agaggatgct cacgatacgg
     3901 gttactgatg atgaacatgc ccggttactg gaacgttgtg agggtaaaca actggcggta
     3961 tggatgcggc gggaccagag aaaaatcact cagggtcaat gccagcgctt cgttaataca
     4021 gatgtaggtg ttccacaggg tagccagcag catcctgcga tgcagatccg gaacataatg
     4081 gtgcagggcg ctgacttccg cgtttccaga ctttacgaaa cacggaaacc gaagaccatt
     4141 catgttgttg ctcaggtcgc agacgttttg cagcagcagt cgcttcacgt tcgctcgcgt
     4201 atcggtgatt cattctgcta accagtaagg caaccccgcc agcctagccg ggtcctcaac
     4261 gacaggagca cgatcatgcg cacccgtggc caggacccaa cgctgcccga gatgcgccgc
     4321 gtgcggctgc tggagatggc ggacgcgatg gatatgttct gccaagggtt ggtttgcgca
     4381 ttcacagttc tccgcaagaa ttgattggct ccaattcttg gagtggtgaa tccgttagcg
     4441 aggtgccgcc ggcttccatt caggtcgagg tggcccggct ccatgcaccg cgacgcaacg
     4501 cggggaggca gacaaggtat agggcggcgc ctacaatcca tgccaacccg ttccatgtgc
     4561 tcgccgaggc ggcataaatc gccgtgacga tcagcggtcc agtgatcgaa gttaggctgg
     4621 taagagccgc gagcgatcct tgaagctgtc cctgatggtc gtcatctacc tgcctggaca
     4681 gcatggcctg caacgcgggc atcccgatgc cgccggaagc gagaagaatc ataatgggga
     4741 aggccatcca gcctcgcgtc gcgaacgcca gcaagacgta gcccagcgcg tcggccgcca
     4801 tgccggcgat aatggcctgc ttctcgccga aacgtttggt ggcgggacca gtgacgaagg
     4861 cttgagcgag ggcgtgcaag attccgaata ccgcaagcga caggccgatc atcgtcgcgc
     4921 tccagcgaaa gcggtcctcg ccgaaaatga cccagagcgc tgccggcacc tgtcctacga
     4981 gttgcatgat aaagaagaca gtcataagtg cggcgacgat agtcatgccc cgcgcccacc
     5041 ggaaggagct gactgggttg aaggctctca agggcatcgg tcgagatccc ggtgcctaat
     5101 gagtgagcta acttacatta attgcgttgc gctcactgcc cgctttccag tcgggaaacc
     5161 tgtcgtgcca gctgcattaa tgaatcggcc aacgcgcggg gagaggcggt ttgcgtattg
     5221 ggcgccaggg tggtttttct tttcaccagt gagacgggca acagctgatt gcccttcacc
     5281 gcctggccct gagagagttg cagcaagcgg tccacgctgg tttgccccag caggcgaaaa
     5341 tcctgtttga tggtggttaa cggcgggata taacatgagc tgtcttcggt atcgtcgtat
     5401 cccactaccg agatatccgc accaacgcgc agcccggact cggtaatggc gcgcattgcg
     5461 cccagcgcca tctgatcgtt ggcaaccagc atcgcagtgg gaacgatgcc ctcattcagc
     5521 atttgcatgg tttgttgaaa accggacatg gcactccagt cgccttcccg ttccgctatc
     5581 ggctgaattt gattgcgagt gagatattta tgccagccag ccagacgcag acgcgccgag
     5641 acagaactta atgggcccgc taacagcgcg atttgctggt gacccaatgc gaccagatgc
     5701 tccacgccca gtcgcgtacc gtcttcatgg gagaaaataa tactgttgat gggtgtctgg
     5761 tcagagacat caagaaataa cgccggaaca ttagtgcagg cagcttccac agcaatggca
     5821 tcctggtcat ccagcggata gttaatgatc agcccactga cgcgttgcgc gagaagattg
     5881 tgcaccgccg ctttacaggc ttcgacgccg cttcgttcta ccatcgacac caccacgctg
     5941 gcacccagtt gatcggcgcg agatttaatc gccgcgacaa tttgcgacgg cgcgtgcagg
     6001 gccagactgg aggtggcaac gccaatcagc aacgactgtt tgcccgccag ttgttgtgcc
     6061 acgcggttgg gaatgtaatt cagctccgcc atcgccgctt ccactttttc ccgcgttttc
     6121 gcagaaacgt ggctggcctg gttcaccacg cgggaaacgg tctgataaga gacaccggca
     6181 tactctgcga catcgtataa cgttactggt ttcacattca ccaccctgaa ttgactctct
     6241 tccgggcgct atcatgccat accgcgaaag gttttgcgcc attcgatggt gtccgggatc
     6301 tcgacgctct cccttatgcg actcctgcat taggaagcag cccagtagta ggttgaggcc
     6361 gttgagcacc gccgccgcaa ggaatggtgc atgcaaggag atggcgccca acagtccccc
     6421 ggccacgggg cctgccacca tacccacgcc gaaacaagcg ctcatgagcc cgaagtggcg
     6481 agcccgatct tccccatcgg tgatgtcggc gatataggcg ccagcaaccg cacctgtggc
     6541 gccggtgatg ccggccacga tgcgtccggc gtagaggatc gagatctcga tcccgcgaaa
     6601 ttaatacgac tcactatagg ggaattgtga gcggataaca attcccctct agaaataatt
     6661 ttgtttaact ttaagaagga gatataccat gggcagcagc catcatcatc atcatcacag
     6721 cagcggcctg gtgccgcgcg gcagcca
//
