# Supplementary material for: High-yield ‘one-pot’ biosynthesis of raspberry ketone, a high-value fine chemical
Source: Synth Biol (Oxf). 2021 Aug 20;6(1):ysab021. doi: 10.1093/synbio/ysab021 (PMC8546603; doi:10.1093/synbio/ysab021)
Supplement: ysab021_Supp [file ysab021_supp.zip › pET15b-RZS1-G191D.gb]

LOCUS       Exported                6747 bp ds-DNA     circular SYN 13-JUL-2021
DEFINITION  synthetic circular DNA
ACCESSION   .
VERSION     .
KEYWORDS    .
SOURCE      synthetic DNA construct
  ORGANISM  synthetic DNA construct
REFERENCE   1  (bases 1 to 6747)
  AUTHORS   Karen Polizzi's Lab
  TITLE     Direct Submission
  JOURNAL   Exported Jul 13, 2021 from SnapGene 4.2.11
            http://www.snapgene.com
FEATURES             Location/Qualifiers
     source          1..6747
                     /organism="synthetic DNA construct"
                     /mol_type="other DNA"
     CDS             2..1048
                     /codon_start=1
                     /product="Raspberry ketone synthase"
                     /label=RKS
                     /translation="MASGGEMQVSNKQVIFRDYVTGFPKESDMELTTRSITLKLPQGST
                     GLLLKNLYLSCDPYMRARMTNHHRLSYVDSFKPGSPIIGYGVARVLESGNPKFNPGDLV
                     WGFTGWEEYSVITATESLFKIHNTDVPLSYYTGLLGMPGMTAYAGFYEICSPKKGETVY
                     VSAASGAVGQLVGQFAKLTGCYVVGSADSKEKVDLLKNKFGFDEAFNYKEEADLDAALR
                     RYFPDGIDIYFENVGGKMLDAVLPNMRPKGRIAVCGMISQYNLEQPEGVRNLMALIVKQ
                     VRMEGFMVFSYYHLYGKFLETVLPYIKQGKITYVEDVVDGLDNAPAALIGLYSGRNVGK
                     QVVVVSRE"
     primer_bind     complement(193..214)
                     /label=RKS_Y72A_R
     primer_bind     217..241
                     /label=RKS_Y72A_F
     primer_bind     569..629
                     /label=RKSL_Set1
     misc_feature    584..586
                     /label=K195
     misc_feature    632..634
                     /label=Y211
     terminator      1113..1160
                     /label=T7 terminator
                     /note="transcription terminator for bacteriophage T7 RNA 
                     polymerase"
     promoter        complement(1335..1363)
                     /label=tet promoter
                     /note="E. coli promoter for tetracycline efflux protein 
                     gene"
     promoter        1476..1580
                     /gene="bla"
                     /label=AmpR promoter
     CDS             1581..2441
                     /codon_start=1
                     /gene="bla"
                     /product="beta-lactamase"
                     /label=AmpR
                     /note="confers resistance to ampicillin, carbenicillin, and
                     related antibiotics"
                     /translation="MSIQHFRVALIPFFAAFCLPVFAHPETLVKVKDAEDQLGARVGYI
                     ELDLNSGKILESFRPEERFPMMSTFKVLLCGAVLSRVDAGQEQLGRRIHYSQNDLVEYS
                     PVTEKHLTDGMTVRELCSAAITMSDNTAANLLLTTIGGPKELTAFLHNMGDHVTRLDRW
                     EPELNEAIPNDERDTTMPAAMATTLRKLLTGELLTLASRQQLIDWMEADKVAGPLLRSA
                     LPAGWFIADKSGAGERGSRGIIAALGPDGKPSRIVVIYTTGSQATMDERNRQIAEIGAS
                     LIKHW"
     rep_origin      2612..3200
                     /direction=RIGHT
                     /label=ori
                     /note="high-copy-number ColE1/pMB1/pBR322/pUC origin of 
                     replication"
     misc_feature    3386..3528
                     /label=bom
                     /note="basis of mobility region from pBR322"
     CDS             complement(3630..3821)
                     /codon_start=1
                     /gene="rop"
                     /product="Rop protein, which maintains plasmids at low copy
                     number"
                     /label=rop
                     /translation="MTKQEKTALNMARFIRSQTLTLLEKLNELDADEQADICESLHDHA
                     DELYRSCLARFGDDGENL"
     CDS             complement(5133..6215)
                     /codon_start=1
                     /gene="lacI"
                     /product="lac repressor"
                     /label=lacI
                     /note="The lac repressor binds to the lac operator to 
                     inhibit transcription in E. coli. This inhibition can be 
                     relieved by adding lactose or 
                     isopropyl-beta-D-thiogalactopyranoside (IPTG)."
                     /translation="MKPVTLYDVAEYAGVSYQTVSRVVNQASHVSAKTREKVEAAMAEL
                     NYIPNRVAQQLAGKQSLLIGVATSSLALHAPSQIVAAIKSRADQLGASVVVSMVERSGV
                     EACKAAVHNLLAQRVSGLIINYPLDDQDAIAVEAACTNVPALFLDVSDQTPINSIIFSH
                     EDGTRLGVEHLVALGHQQIALLAGPLSSVSARLRLAGWHKYLTRNQIQPIAEREGDWSA
                     MSGFQQTMQMLNEGIVPTAMLVANDQMALGAMRAITESGLRVGADISVVGYDDTEDSSC
                     YIPPLTTIKQDFRLLGQTSVDRLLQLSQGQAVKGNQLLPVSLVKRKTTLAPNTQTASPR
                     ALADSLMQLARQVSRLESGQ"
     promoter        complement(6216..6293)
                     /gene="lacI"
                     /label=lacI promoter
     promoter        6602..6620
                     /label=T7 promoter
                     /note="promoter for bacteriophage T7 RNA polymerase"
     protein_bind    6621..6645
                     /label=lac operator
                     /bound_moiety="lac repressor encoded by lacI"
                     /note="The lac repressor binds to the lac operator to 
                     inhibit transcription in E. coli. This inhibition can be 
                     relieved by adding lactose or 
                     isopropyl-beta-D-thiogalactopyranoside (IPTG)."
     RBS             6660..6682
                     /note="efficient ribosome binding site from bacteriophage 
                     T7 gene 10 (Olins and Rangwala, 1989)"
     CDS             6701..6718
                     /codon_start=1
                     /product="6xHis affinity tag"
                     /label=6xHis
                     /translation="HHHHHH"
     CDS             6728..6745
                     /codon_start=1
                     /product="thrombin recognition and cleavage site"
                     /label=thrombin site
                     /translation="LVPRGS"
ORIGIN
        1 tatggcaagc ggtggtgaaa tgcaggttag caataaacag gtgatctttc gtgattatgt
       61 taccggcttt ccgaaagaaa gcgatatgga actgaccacc cgtagcatta ccctgaaact
      121 gccgcagggt agcaccggtc tgctgctgaa aaatctgtat ctgagctgtg atccgtatat
      181 gcgtgcacgt atgaccaatc atcatcgtct gagctatgtg gatagcttta aaccgggtag
      241 cccgattatt ggttatggtg ttgcacgtgt tctggaaagc ggtaatccga aattcaatcc
      301 gggtgatctg gtttggggtt ttaccggttg ggaagaatat agcgttatta ccgcaaccga
      361 aagcctgttc aaaattcata ataccgatgt tccgctgagc tattatacag gtctgctggg
      421 tatgcctggt atgaccgcct atgcaggttt ttatgaaatt tgcagcccga aaaaaggcga
      481 aaccgtttat gttagcgcag ccagcggtgc agttggtcag ctggttggtc agttcgcaaa
      541 actgaccggt tgttatgttg ttggtagcgc agatagcaaa gaaaaagttg atctgctgaa
      601 aaacaaattc ggctttgatg aggccttcaa ctataaagaa gaagcagatc tggacgcagc
      661 actgcgtcgt tattttccgg atggtattga tatctatttc gaaaacgtgg gtggcaaaat
      721 gctggatgca gttctgccga atatgcgtcc gaaaggtcgt attgcagttt gtggtatgat
      781 tagccagtat aatctggaac agccggaagg tgttcgtaat ctgatggcac tgattgttaa
      841 acaggttcgc atggaaggct ttatggtctt tagctattat cacctgtacg gcaaatttct
      901 ggaaaccgtg ctgccgtata tcaaacaggg taaaattacc tatgtggaag atgttgttga
      961 tggcctggat aatgcaccgg cagccctgat tggtctgtat agcggtcgta atgttggcaa
     1021 acaggttgtt gttgttagcc gtgaataagg atccggctgc taacaaagcc cgaaaggaag
     1081 ctgagttggc tgctgccacc gctgagcaat aactagcata accccttggg gcctctaaac
     1141 gggtcttgag gggttttttg ctgaaaggag gaactatatc cggatatccc gcaagaggcc
     1201 cggcagtacc ggcataacca agcctatgcc tacagcatcc agggtgacgg tgccgaggat
     1261 gacgatgagc gcattgttag atttcataca cggtgcctga ctgcgttagc aatttaactg
     1321 tgataaacta ccgcattaaa gcttatcgat gataagctgt caaacatgag aattcttgaa
     1381 gacgaaaggg cctcgtgata cgcctatttt tataggttaa tgtcatgata ataatggttt
     1441 cttagacgtc aggtggcact tttcggggaa atgtgcgcgg aacccctatt tgtttatttt
     1501 tctaaataca ttcaaatatg tatccgctca tgagacaata accctgataa atgcttcaat
     1561 aatattgaaa aaggaagagt atgagtattc aacatttccg tgtcgccctt attccctttt
     1621 ttgcggcatt ttgccttcct gtttttgctc acccagaaac gctggtgaaa gtaaaagatg
     1681 ctgaagatca gttgggtgca cgagtgggtt acatcgaact ggatctcaac agcggtaaga
     1741 tccttgagag ttttcgcccc gaagaacgtt ttccaatgat gagcactttt aaagttctgc
     1801 tatgtggcgc ggtattatcc cgtgttgacg ccgggcaaga gcaactcggt cgccgcatac
     1861 actattctca gaatgacttg gttgagtact caccagtcac agaaaagcat cttacggatg
     1921 gcatgacagt aagagaatta tgcagtgctg ccataaccat gagtgataac actgcggcca
     1981 acttacttct gacaacgatc ggaggaccga aggagctaac cgcttttttg cacaacatgg
     2041 gggatcatgt aactcgcctt gatcgttggg aaccggagct gaatgaagcc ataccaaacg
     2101 acgagcgtga caccacgatg cctgcagcaa tggcaacaac gttgcgcaaa ctattaactg
     2161 gcgaactact tactctagct tcccggcaac aattaataga ctggatggag gcggataaag
     2221 ttgcaggacc acttctgcgc tcggcccttc cggctggctg gtttattgct gataaatctg
     2281 gagccggtga gcgtgggtct cgcggtatca ttgcagcact ggggccagat ggtaagccct
     2341 cccgtatcgt agttatctac acgacgggga gtcaggcaac tatggatgaa cgaaatagac
     2401 agatcgctga gataggtgcc tcactgatta agcattggta actgtcagac caagtttact
     2461 catatatact ttagattgat ttaaaacttc atttttaatt taaaaggatc taggtgaaga
     2521 tcctttttga taatctcatg accaaaatcc cttaacgtga gttttcgttc cactgagcgt
     2581 cagaccccgt agaaaagatc aaaggatctt cttgagatcc tttttttctg cgcgtaatct
     2641 gctgcttgca aacaaaaaaa ccaccgctac cagcggtggt ttgtttgccg gatcaagagc
     2701 taccaactct ttttccgaag gtaactggct tcagcagagc gcagatacca aatactgtcc
     2761 ttctagtgta gccgtagtta ggccaccact tcaagaactc tgtagcaccg cctacatacc
     2821 tcgctctgct aatcctgtta ccagtggctg ctgccagtgg cgataagtcg tgtcttaccg
     2881 ggttggactc aagacgatag ttaccggata aggcgcagcg gtcgggctga acggggggtt
     2941 cgtgcacaca gcccagcttg gagcgaacga cctacaccga actgagatac ctacagcgtg
     3001 agctatgaga aagcgccacg cttcccgaag ggagaaaggc ggacaggtat ccggtaagcg
     3061 gcagggtcgg aacaggagag cgcacgaggg agcttccagg gggaaacgcc tggtatcttt
     3121 atagtcctgt cgggtttcgc cacctctgac ttgagcgtcg atttttgtga tgctcgtcag
     3181 gggggcggag cctatggaaa aacgccagca acgcggcctt tttacggttc ctggcctttt
     3241 gctggccttt tgctcacatg ttctttcctg cgttatcccc tgattctgtg gataaccgta
     3301 ttaccgcctt tgagtgagct gataccgctc gccgcagccg aacgaccgag cgcagcgagt
     3361 cagtgagcga ggaagcggaa gagcgcctga tgcggtattt tctccttacg catctgtgcg
     3421 gtatttcaca ccgcatatat ggtgcactct cagtacaatc tgctctgatg ccgcatagtt
     3481 aagccagtat acactccgct atcgctacgt gactgggtca tggctgcgcc ccgacacccg
     3541 ccaacacccg ctgacgcgcc ctgacgggct tgtctgctcc cggcatccgc ttacagacaa
     3601 gctgtgaccg tctccgggag ctgcatgtgt cagaggtttt caccgtcatc accgaaacgc
     3661 gcgaggcagc tgcggtaaag ctcatcagcg tggtcgtgaa gcgattcaca gatgtctgcc
     3721 tgttcatccg cgtccagctc gttgagtttc tccagaagcg ttaatgtctg gcttctgata
     3781 aagcgggcca tgttaagggc ggttttttcc tgtttggtca ctgatgcctc cgtgtaaggg
     3841 ggatttctgt tcatgggggt aatgataccg atgaaacgag agaggatgct cacgatacgg
     3901 gttactgatg atgaacatgc ccggttactg gaacgttgtg agggtaaaca actggcggta
     3961 tggatgcggc gggaccagag aaaaatcact cagggtcaat gccagcgctt cgttaataca
     4021 gatgtaggtg ttccacaggg tagccagcag catcctgcga tgcagatccg gaacataatg
     4081 gtgcagggcg ctgacttccg cgtttccaga ctttacgaaa cacggaaacc gaagaccatt
     4141 catgttgttg ctcaggtcgc agacgttttg cagcagcagt cgcttcacgt tcgctcgcgt
     4201 atcggtgatt cattctgcta accagtaagg caaccccgcc agcctagccg ggtcctcaac
     4261 gacaggagca cgatcatgcg cacccgtggc caggacccaa cgctgcccga gatgcgccgc
     4321 gtgcggctgc tggagatggc ggacgcgatg gatatgttct gccaagggtt ggtttgcgca
     4381 ttcacagttc tccgcaagaa ttgattggct ccaattcttg gagtggtgaa tccgttagcg
     4441 aggtgccgcc ggcttccatt caggtcgagg tggcccggct ccatgcaccg cgacgcaacg
     4501 cggggaggca gacaaggtat agggcggcgc ctacaatcca tgccaacccg ttccatgtgc
     4561 tcgccgaggc ggcataaatc gccgtgacga tcagcggtcc agtgatcgaa gttaggctgg
     4621 taagagccgc gagcgatcct tgaagctgtc cctgatggtc gtcatctacc tgcctggaca
     4681 gcatggcctg caacgcgggc atcccgatgc cgccggaagc gagaagaatc ataatgggga
     4741 aggccatcca gcctcgcgtc gcgaacgcca gcaagacgta gcccagcgcg tcggccgcca
     4801 tgccggcgat aatggcctgc ttctcgccga aacgtttggt ggcgggacca gtgacgaagg
     4861 cttgagcgag ggcgtgcaag attccgaata ccgcaagcga caggccgatc atcgtcgcgc
     4921 tccagcgaaa gcggtcctcg ccgaaaatga cccagagcgc tgccggcacc tgtcctacga
     4981 gttgcatgat aaagaagaca gtcataagtg cggcgacgat agtcatgccc cgcgcccacc
     5041 ggaaggagct gactgggttg aaggctctca agggcatcgg tcgagatccc ggtgcctaat
     5101 gagtgagcta acttacatta attgcgttgc gctcactgcc cgctttccag tcgggaaacc
     5161 tgtcgtgcca gctgcattaa tgaatcggcc aacgcgcggg gagaggcggt ttgcgtattg
     5221 ggcgccaggg tggtttttct tttcaccagt gagacgggca acagctgatt gcccttcacc
     5281 gcctggccct gagagagttg cagcaagcgg tccacgctgg tttgccccag caggcgaaaa
     5341 tcctgtttga tggtggttaa cggcgggata taacatgagc tgtcttcggt atcgtcgtat
     5401 cccactaccg agatatccgc accaacgcgc agcccggact cggtaatggc gcgcattgcg
     5461 cccagcgcca tctgatcgtt ggcaaccagc atcgcagtgg gaacgatgcc ctcattcagc
     5521 atttgcatgg tttgttgaaa accggacatg gcactccagt cgccttcccg ttccgctatc
     5581 ggctgaattt gattgcgagt gagatattta tgccagccag ccagacgcag acgcgccgag
     5641 acagaactta atgggcccgc taacagcgcg atttgctggt gacccaatgc gaccagatgc
     5701 tccacgccca gtcgcgtacc gtcttcatgg gagaaaataa tactgttgat gggtgtctgg
     5761 tcagagacat caagaaataa cgccggaaca ttagtgcagg cagcttccac agcaatggca
     5821 tcctggtcat ccagcggata gttaatgatc agcccactga cgcgttgcgc gagaagattg
     5881 tgcaccgccg ctttacaggc ttcgacgccg cttcgttcta ccatcgacac caccacgctg
     5941 gcacccagtt gatcggcgcg agatttaatc gccgcgacaa tttgcgacgg cgcgtgcagg
     6001 gccagactgg aggtggcaac gccaatcagc aacgactgtt tgcccgccag ttgttgtgcc
     6061 acgcggttgg gaatgtaatt cagctccgcc atcgccgctt ccactttttc ccgcgttttc
     6121 gcagaaacgt ggctggcctg gttcaccacg cgggaaacgg tctgataaga gacaccggca
     6181 tactctgcga catcgtataa cgttactggt ttcacattca ccaccctgaa ttgactctct
     6241 tccgggcgct atcatgccat accgcgaaag gttttgcgcc attcgatggt gtccgggatc
     6301 tcgacgctct cccttatgcg actcctgcat taggaagcag cccagtagta ggttgaggcc
     6361 gttgagcacc gccgccgcaa ggaatggtgc atgcaaggag atggcgccca acagtccccc
     6421 ggccacgggg cctgccacca tacccacgcc gaaacaagcg ctcatgagcc cgaagtggcg
     6481 agcccgatct tccccatcgg tgatgtcggc gatataggcg ccagcaaccg cacctgtggc
     6541 gccggtgatg ccggccacga tgcgtccggc gtagaggatc gagatctcga tcccgcgaaa
     6601 ttaatacgac tcactatagg ggaattgtga gcggataaca attcccctct agaaataatt
     6661 ttgtttaact ttaagaagga gatataccat gggcagcagc catcatcatc atcatcacag
     6721 cagcggcctg gtgccgcgcg gcagcca
//
