# Supplementary material for: High-yield ‘one-pot’ biosynthesis of raspberry ketone, a high-value fine chemical
Source: Synth Biol (Oxf). 2021 Aug 20;6(1):ysab021. doi: 10.1093/synbio/ysab021 (PMC8546603; doi:10.1093/synbio/ysab021)
Supplement: ysab021_Supp [file ysab021_supp.zip › pET15b-PCL.gb]

LOCUS       Exported                7386 bp ds-DNA     circular SYN 13-JUL-2021
DEFINITION  synthetic circular DNA
ACCESSION   .
VERSION     .
KEYWORDS    .
SOURCE      synthetic DNA construct
  ORGANISM  synthetic DNA construct
REFERENCE   1  (bases 1 to 7386)
  AUTHORS   Karen Polizzi's Lab
  TITLE     Direct Submission
  JOURNAL   Exported Jul 13, 2021 from SnapGene 4.2.11
            http://www.snapgene.com
FEATURES             Location/Qualifiers
     source          1..7386
                     /organism="synthetic DNA construct"
                     /mol_type="other DNA"
     CDS             2..1687
                     /codon_start=1
                     /product="4-coumoroyl-CoA ligase - Arabopsis thaliana"
                     /label=PCL
                     /translation="MAPQEQAVSQVMEKQSNNNNSDVIFRSKLPDIYIPNHLSLHDYIF
                     QNISEFATKPCLINGPTGHVYTYSDVHVISRQIAANFHKLGVNQNDVVMLLLPNCPEFV
                     LSFLAASFRGATATAANPFFTPAEIAKQAKASNTKLIITEARYVDKIKPLQNDDGVVIV
                     CIDDNESVPIPEGCLRFTELTQSTTEASEVIDSVEISPDDVVALPYSSGTTGLPKGVML
                     THKGLVTSVAQQVDGENPNLYFHSDDVILCVLPMFHIYALNSIMLCGLRVGAAILIMPK
                     FEINLLLELIQRCKVTVAPMVPPIVLAIAKSSETEKYDLSSIRVVKSGAAPLGKELEDA
                     VNAKFPNAKLGQGYGMTEAGPVLAMSLGFAKEPFPVKSGACGTVVRNAEMKIVDPDTGD
                     SLSRNQPGEICIRGHQIMKGYLNNPAATAETIDKDGWLHTGDIGLIDDDDELFIVDRLK
                     ELIKYKGFQVAPAELEALLIGHPDITDVAVVAMKEEAAGEVPVAFVVKSKDSELSEDDV
                     KQFVSKQVVFYKRINKVFFTESIPKAPSGKILRKDLRAKLANGL"
     primer_bind     complement(1665..1684)
                     /label=PCL_BamHI_yGG
     terminator      1752..1799
                     /label=T7 terminator
                     /note="transcription terminator for bacteriophage T7 RNA 
                     polymerase"
     promoter        complement(1974..2002)
                     /label=tet promoter
                     /note="E. coli promoter for tetracycline efflux protein 
                     gene"
     promoter        2115..2219
                     /gene="bla"
                     /label=AmpR promoter
     CDS             2220..3080
                     /codon_start=1
                     /gene="bla"
                     /product="beta-lactamase"
                     /label=AmpR
                     /note="confers resistance to ampicillin, carbenicillin, and
                     related antibiotics"
                     /translation="MSIQHFRVALIPFFAAFCLPVFAHPETLVKVKDAEDQLGARVGYI
                     ELDLNSGKILESFRPEERFPMMSTFKVLLCGAVLSRVDAGQEQLGRRIHYSQNDLVEYS
                     PVTEKHLTDGMTVRELCSAAITMSDNTAANLLLTTIGGPKELTAFLHNMGDHVTRLDRW
                     EPELNEAIPNDERDTTMPAAMATTLRKLLTGELLTLASRQQLIDWMEADKVAGPLLRSA
                     LPAGWFIADKSGAGERGSRGIIAALGPDGKPSRIVVIYTTGSQATMDERNRQIAEIGAS
                     LIKHW"
     rep_origin      3251..3839
                     /direction=RIGHT
                     /label=ori
                     /note="high-copy-number ColE1/pMB1/pBR322/pUC origin of 
                     replication"
     misc_feature    4025..4167
                     /label=bom
                     /note="basis of mobility region from pBR322"
     CDS             complement(4269..4460)
                     /codon_start=1
                     /gene="rop"
                     /product="Rop protein, which maintains plasmids at low copy
                     number"
                     /label=rop
                     /translation="MTKQEKTALNMARFIRSQTLTLLEKLNELDADEQADICESLHDHA
                     DELYRSCLARFGDDGENL"
     CDS             complement(5772..6854)
                     /codon_start=1
                     /gene="lacI"
                     /product="lac repressor"
                     /label=lacI
                     /note="The lac repressor binds to the lac operator to 
                     inhibit transcription in E. coli. This inhibition can be 
                     relieved by adding lactose or 
                     isopropyl-beta-D-thiogalactopyranoside (IPTG)."
                     /translation="MKPVTLYDVAEYAGVSYQTVSRVVNQASHVSAKTREKVEAAMAEL
                     NYIPNRVAQQLAGKQSLLIGVATSSLALHAPSQIVAAIKSRADQLGASVVVSMVERSGV
                     EACKAAVHNLLAQRVSGLIINYPLDDQDAIAVEAACTNVPALFLDVSDQTPINSIIFSH
                     EDGTRLGVEHLVALGHQQIALLAGPLSSVSARLRLAGWHKYLTRNQIQPIAEREGDWSA
                     MSGFQQTMQMLNEGIVPTAMLVANDQMALGAMRAITESGLRVGADISVVGYDDTEDSSC
                     YIPPLTTIKQDFRLLGQTSVDRLLQLSQGQAVKGNQLLPVSLVKRKTTLAPNTQTASPR
                     ALADSLMQLARQVSRLESGQ"
     promoter        complement(6855..6932)
                     /gene="lacI"
                     /label=lacI promoter
     promoter        7241..7259
                     /label=T7 promoter
                     /note="promoter for bacteriophage T7 RNA polymerase"
     protein_bind    7260..7284
                     /label=lac operator
                     /bound_moiety="lac repressor encoded by lacI"
                     /note="The lac repressor binds to the lac operator to 
                     inhibit transcription in E. coli. This inhibition can be 
                     relieved by adding lactose or 
                     isopropyl-beta-D-thiogalactopyranoside (IPTG)."
     RBS             7299..7321
                     /note="efficient ribosome binding site from bacteriophage 
                     T7 gene 10 (Olins and Rangwala, 1989)"
     CDS             7340..7357
                     /codon_start=1
                     /product="6xHis affinity tag"
                     /label=6xHis
                     /translation="HHHHHH"
     CDS             7367..7384
                     /codon_start=1
                     /product="thrombin recognition and cleavage site"
                     /label=thrombin site
                     /translation="LVPRGS"
     primer_bind     join(7384..7386,1..21)
                     /label=PCL_NdeI_yGG
ORIGIN
        1 tatggcaccg caagaacagg cagttagcca ggttatggaa aaacagagca acaataacaa
       61 cagcgacgtg atttttcgta gcaaactgcc ggatatctat attccgaatc atctgagcct
      121 gcacgattat atctttcaga acattagcga gtttgccacc aaaccgtgtc tgattaatgg
      181 tccgaccggt catgtttata cctatagtga tgttcatgtg atcagccgtc agattgcagc
      241 caattttcat aaactgggtg tgaatcagaa tgacgttgtt atgctgctgc tgccgaattg
      301 tccggaattt gttctgagct ttctggcagc aagctttcgt ggtgcaaccg caaccgcagc
      361 aaatccgttt tttacaccgg cagaaattgc aaaacaggca aaagcaagca acaccaaact
      421 gattattacc gaagcacgtt acgtggacaa aatcaaaccg ctgcagaatg atgatggtgt
      481 tgtgattgtt tgcatcgatg ataatgaaag cgttccgatt ccggaaggtt gtctgcgttt
      541 taccgaactg acccagagca ccaccgaagc aagcgaagtt attgatagcg ttgaaattag
      601 tccggatgat gttgttgcac tgccgtatag cagcggcacc accggtctgc cgaaaggtgt
      661 gatgctgacc cataaaggtc tggttaccag cgttgcacag caggttgatg gtgaaaatcc
      721 gaatctgtat tttcatagcg acgatgttat tctgtgtgtg ctgccgatgt ttcatattta
      781 tgcactgaat agcattatgc tgtgtggtct gcgtgttggt gcagcaattc tgattatgcc
      841 gaaatttgaa attaacctgc tgctggaact gattcagcgt tgtaaagtta ccgttgcacc
      901 gatggttccg cctattgttc tggccattgc aaaaagcagc gaaaccgaaa aatatgatct
      961 gagcagcatt cgtgttgtta aaagcggtgc agctccgctg ggtaaagaac tggaagatgc
     1021 agttaatgcc aaatttccga atgcaaaact gggtcagggt tatggtatga ccgaagcagg
     1081 tccggttctg gcaatgagcc tgggttttgc caaagaaccg tttccggtta aatcaggtgc
     1141 atgtggcacc gttgttcgta atgcagaaat gaaaatcgtt gatccggata ccggtgatag
     1201 cctgagccgt aatcagcctg gtgaaatttg tattcgtggt caccagatta tgaaaggcta
     1261 tctgaataat ccggcagcca ccgcagaaac cattgataaa gatggttggc tgcatacagg
     1321 tgatattggt ctgattgatg atgatgacga actgtttatt gtggatcgtc tgaaagagct
     1381 gatcaaatac aaaggttttc aggttgctcc tgcagagctg gaagcactgc tgattggtca
     1441 tccggatatt accgatgttg cagttgttgc aatgaaagaa gaagcagcag gcgaagttcc
     1501 ggttgcattt gttgtgaaaa gcaaagatag cgaactgagc gaagatgatg ttaaacagtt
     1561 tgttagcaaa caggtggtgt tctacaaacg catcaacaaa gtgtttttta ccgagagcat
     1621 tccgaaagca ccgagcggta aaattctgcg taaagacctg cgtgccaaac tggcaaatgg
     1681 tctgtaagga tccggctgct aacaaagccc gaaaggaagc tgagttggct gctgccaccg
     1741 ctgagcaata actagcataa ccccttgggg cctctaaacg ggtcttgagg ggttttttgc
     1801 tgaaaggagg aactatatcc ggatatcccg caagaggccc ggcagtaccg gcataaccaa
     1861 gcctatgcct acagcatcca gggtgacggt gccgaggatg acgatgagcg cattgttaga
     1921 tttcatacac ggtgcctgac tgcgttagca atttaactgt gataaactac cgcattaaag
     1981 cttatcgatg ataagctgtc aaacatgaga attcttgaag acgaaagggc ctcgtgatac
     2041 gcctattttt ataggttaat gtcatgataa taatggtttc ttagacgtca ggtggcactt
     2101 ttcggggaaa tgtgcgcgga acccctattt gtttattttt ctaaatacat tcaaatatgt
     2161 atccgctcat gagacaataa ccctgataaa tgcttcaata atattgaaaa aggaagagta
     2221 tgagtattca acatttccgt gtcgccctta ttcccttttt tgcggcattt tgccttcctg
     2281 tttttgctca cccagaaacg ctggtgaaag taaaagatgc tgaagatcag ttgggtgcac
     2341 gagtgggtta catcgaactg gatctcaaca gcggtaagat ccttgagagt tttcgccccg
     2401 aagaacgttt tccaatgatg agcactttta aagttctgct atgtggcgcg gtattatccc
     2461 gtgttgacgc cgggcaagag caactcggtc gccgcataca ctattctcag aatgacttgg
     2521 ttgagtactc accagtcaca gaaaagcatc ttacggatgg catgacagta agagaattat
     2581 gcagtgctgc cataaccatg agtgataaca ctgcggccaa cttacttctg acaacgatcg
     2641 gaggaccgaa ggagctaacc gcttttttgc acaacatggg ggatcatgta actcgccttg
     2701 atcgttggga accggagctg aatgaagcca taccaaacga cgagcgtgac accacgatgc
     2761 ctgcagcaat ggcaacaacg ttgcgcaaac tattaactgg cgaactactt actctagctt
     2821 cccggcaaca attaatagac tggatggagg cggataaagt tgcaggacca cttctgcgct
     2881 cggcccttcc ggctggctgg tttattgctg ataaatctgg agccggtgag cgtgggtctc
     2941 gcggtatcat tgcagcactg gggccagatg gtaagccctc ccgtatcgta gttatctaca
     3001 cgacggggag tcaggcaact atggatgaac gaaatagaca gatcgctgag ataggtgcct
     3061 cactgattaa gcattggtaa ctgtcagacc aagtttactc atatatactt tagattgatt
     3121 taaaacttca tttttaattt aaaaggatct aggtgaagat cctttttgat aatctcatga
     3181 ccaaaatccc ttaacgtgag ttttcgttcc actgagcgtc agaccccgta gaaaagatca
     3241 aaggatcttc ttgagatcct ttttttctgc gcgtaatctg ctgcttgcaa acaaaaaaac
     3301 caccgctacc agcggtggtt tgtttgccgg atcaagagct accaactctt tttccgaagg
     3361 taactggctt cagcagagcg cagataccaa atactgtcct tctagtgtag ccgtagttag
     3421 gccaccactt caagaactct gtagcaccgc ctacatacct cgctctgcta atcctgttac
     3481 cagtggctgc tgccagtggc gataagtcgt gtcttaccgg gttggactca agacgatagt
     3541 taccggataa ggcgcagcgg tcgggctgaa cggggggttc gtgcacacag cccagcttgg
     3601 agcgaacgac ctacaccgaa ctgagatacc tacagcgtga gctatgagaa agcgccacgc
     3661 ttcccgaagg gagaaaggcg gacaggtatc cggtaagcgg cagggtcgga acaggagagc
     3721 gcacgaggga gcttccaggg ggaaacgcct ggtatcttta tagtcctgtc gggtttcgcc
     3781 acctctgact tgagcgtcga tttttgtgat gctcgtcagg ggggcggagc ctatggaaaa
     3841 acgccagcaa cgcggccttt ttacggttcc tggccttttg ctggcctttt gctcacatgt
     3901 tctttcctgc gttatcccct gattctgtgg ataaccgtat taccgccttt gagtgagctg
     3961 ataccgctcg ccgcagccga acgaccgagc gcagcgagtc agtgagcgag gaagcggaag
     4021 agcgcctgat gcggtatttt ctccttacgc atctgtgcgg tatttcacac cgcatatatg
     4081 gtgcactctc agtacaatct gctctgatgc cgcatagtta agccagtata cactccgcta
     4141 tcgctacgtg actgggtcat ggctgcgccc cgacacccgc caacacccgc tgacgcgccc
     4201 tgacgggctt gtctgctccc ggcatccgct tacagacaag ctgtgaccgt ctccgggagc
     4261 tgcatgtgtc agaggttttc accgtcatca ccgaaacgcg cgaggcagct gcggtaaagc
     4321 tcatcagcgt ggtcgtgaag cgattcacag atgtctgcct gttcatccgc gtccagctcg
     4381 ttgagtttct ccagaagcgt taatgtctgg cttctgataa agcgggccat gttaagggcg
     4441 gttttttcct gtttggtcac tgatgcctcc gtgtaagggg gatttctgtt catgggggta
     4501 atgataccga tgaaacgaga gaggatgctc acgatacggg ttactgatga tgaacatgcc
     4561 cggttactgg aacgttgtga gggtaaacaa ctggcggtat ggatgcggcg ggaccagaga
     4621 aaaatcactc agggtcaatg ccagcgcttc gttaatacag atgtaggtgt tccacagggt
     4681 agccagcagc atcctgcgat gcagatccgg aacataatgg tgcagggcgc tgacttccgc
     4741 gtttccagac tttacgaaac acggaaaccg aagaccattc atgttgttgc tcaggtcgca
     4801 gacgttttgc agcagcagtc gcttcacgtt cgctcgcgta tcggtgattc attctgctaa
     4861 ccagtaaggc aaccccgcca gcctagccgg gtcctcaacg acaggagcac gatcatgcgc
     4921 acccgtggcc aggacccaac gctgcccgag atgcgccgcg tgcggctgct ggagatggcg
     4981 gacgcgatgg atatgttctg ccaagggttg gtttgcgcat tcacagttct ccgcaagaat
     5041 tgattggctc caattcttgg agtggtgaat ccgttagcga ggtgccgccg gcttccattc
     5101 aggtcgaggt ggcccggctc catgcaccgc gacgcaacgc ggggaggcag acaaggtata
     5161 gggcggcgcc tacaatccat gccaacccgt tccatgtgct cgccgaggcg gcataaatcg
     5221 ccgtgacgat cagcggtcca gtgatcgaag ttaggctggt aagagccgcg agcgatcctt
     5281 gaagctgtcc ctgatggtcg tcatctacct gcctggacag catggcctgc aacgcgggca
     5341 tcccgatgcc gccggaagcg agaagaatca taatggggaa ggccatccag cctcgcgtcg
     5401 cgaacgccag caagacgtag cccagcgcgt cggccgccat gccggcgata atggcctgct
     5461 tctcgccgaa acgtttggtg gcgggaccag tgacgaaggc ttgagcgagg gcgtgcaaga
     5521 ttccgaatac cgcaagcgac aggccgatca tcgtcgcgct ccagcgaaag cggtcctcgc
     5581 cgaaaatgac ccagagcgct gccggcacct gtcctacgag ttgcatgata aagaagacag
     5641 tcataagtgc ggcgacgata gtcatgcccc gcgcccaccg gaaggagctg actgggttga
     5701 aggctctcaa gggcatcggt cgagatcccg gtgcctaatg agtgagctaa cttacattaa
     5761 ttgcgttgcg ctcactgccc gctttccagt cgggaaacct gtcgtgccag ctgcattaat
     5821 gaatcggcca acgcgcgggg agaggcggtt tgcgtattgg gcgccagggt ggtttttctt
     5881 ttcaccagtg agacgggcaa cagctgattg cccttcaccg cctggccctg agagagttgc
     5941 agcaagcggt ccacgctggt ttgccccagc aggcgaaaat cctgtttgat ggtggttaac
     6001 ggcgggatat aacatgagct gtcttcggta tcgtcgtatc ccactaccga gatatccgca
     6061 ccaacgcgca gcccggactc ggtaatggcg cgcattgcgc ccagcgccat ctgatcgttg
     6121 gcaaccagca tcgcagtggg aacgatgccc tcattcagca tttgcatggt ttgttgaaaa
     6181 ccggacatgg cactccagtc gccttcccgt tccgctatcg gctgaatttg attgcgagtg
     6241 agatatttat gccagccagc cagacgcaga cgcgccgaga cagaacttaa tgggcccgct
     6301 aacagcgcga tttgctggtg acccaatgcg accagatgct ccacgcccag tcgcgtaccg
     6361 tcttcatggg agaaaataat actgttgatg ggtgtctggt cagagacatc aagaaataac
     6421 gccggaacat tagtgcaggc agcttccaca gcaatggcat cctggtcatc cagcggatag
     6481 ttaatgatca gcccactgac gcgttgcgcg agaagattgt gcaccgccgc tttacaggct
     6541 tcgacgccgc ttcgttctac catcgacacc accacgctgg cacccagttg atcggcgcga
     6601 gatttaatcg ccgcgacaat ttgcgacggc gcgtgcaggg ccagactgga ggtggcaacg
     6661 ccaatcagca acgactgttt gcccgccagt tgttgtgcca cgcggttggg aatgtaattc
     6721 agctccgcca tcgccgcttc cactttttcc cgcgttttcg cagaaacgtg gctggcctgg
     6781 ttcaccacgc gggaaacggt ctgataagag acaccggcat actctgcgac atcgtataac
     6841 gttactggtt tcacattcac caccctgaat tgactctctt ccgggcgcta tcatgccata
     6901 ccgcgaaagg ttttgcgcca ttcgatggtg tccgggatct cgacgctctc ccttatgcga
     6961 ctcctgcatt aggaagcagc ccagtagtag gttgaggccg ttgagcaccg ccgccgcaag
     7021 gaatggtgca tgcaaggaga tggcgcccaa cagtcccccg gccacggggc ctgccaccat
     7081 acccacgccg aaacaagcgc tcatgagccc gaagtggcga gcccgatctt ccccatcggt
     7141 gatgtcggcg atataggcgc cagcaaccgc acctgtggcg ccggtgatgc cggccacgat
     7201 gcgtccggcg tagaggatcg agatctcgat cccgcgaaat taatacgact cactataggg
     7261 gaattgtgag cggataacaa ttcccctcta gaaataattt tgtttaactt taagaaggag
     7321 atataccatg ggcagcagcc atcatcatca tcatcacagc agcggcctgg tgccgcgcgg
     7381 cagcca
//
