# Supplementary material for: High-yield ‘one-pot’ biosynthesis of raspberry ketone, a high-value fine chemical
Source: Synth Biol (Oxf). 2021 Aug 20;6(1):ysab021. doi: 10.1093/synbio/ysab021 (PMC8546603; doi:10.1093/synbio/ysab021)
Supplement: ysab021_Supp [file ysab021_supp.zip › pET15b-TAL.gb]

LOCUS       Exported                7782 bp ds-DNA     circular SYN 11-MAY-2016
DEFINITION  synthetic circular DNA
ACCESSION   .
VERSION     .
KEYWORDS    .
SOURCE      synthetic DNA construct
  ORGANISM  recombinant plasmid
REFERENCE   1  (bases 1 to 7782)
  AUTHORS   Karen Polizzi's Lab
  TITLE     Direct Submission
  JOURNAL   Exported Jul 13, 2021 from SnapGene 4.2.11
            http://www.snapgene.com
FEATURES             Location/Qualifiers
     source          1..7782
                     /organism="recombinant plasmid"
                     /mol_type="other DNA"
     terminator      64..111
                     /label=T7 terminator
                     /note="transcription terminator for bacteriophage T7 RNA 
                     polymerase"
     promoter        complement(286..314)
                     /label=tet promoter
                     /note="E. coli promoter for tetracycline efflux protein 
                     gene"
     promoter        427..531
                     /gene="bla"
                     /label=AmpR promoter
     CDS             532..1392
                     /codon_start=1
                     /gene="bla"
                     /product="beta-lactamase"
                     /label=AmpR
                     /note="confers resistance to ampicillin, carbenicillin, and
                     related antibiotics"
                     /translation="MSIQHFRVALIPFFAAFCLPVFAHPETLVKVKDAEDQLGARVGYI
                     ELDLNSGKILESFRPEERFPMMSTFKVLLCGAVLSRVDAGQEQLGRRIHYSQNDLVEYS
                     PVTEKHLTDGMTVRELCSAAITMSDNTAANLLLTTIGGPKELTAFLHNMGDHVTRLDRW
                     EPELNEAIPNDERDTTMPAAMATTLRKLLTGELLTLASRQQLIDWMEADKVAGPLLRSA
                     LPAGWFIADKSGAGERGSRGIIAALGPDGKPSRIVVIYTTGSQATMDERNRQIAEIGAS
                     LIKHW"
     rep_origin      1563..2151
                     /direction=RIGHT
                     /label=ori
                     /note="high-copy-number ColE1/pMB1/pBR322/pUC origin of 
                     replication"
     misc_feature    2337..2479
                     /label=bom
                     /note="basis of mobility region from pBR322"
     CDS             complement(2581..2772)
                     /codon_start=1
                     /gene="rop"
                     /product="Rop protein, which maintains plasmids at low copy
                     number"
                     /label=rop
                     /translation="MTKQEKTALNMARFIRSQTLTLLEKLNELDADEQADICESLHDHA
                     DELYRSCLARFGDDGENL"
     CDS             complement(4084..5166)
                     /codon_start=1
                     /gene="lacI"
                     /product="lac repressor"
                     /label=lacI
                     /note="The lac repressor binds to the lac operator to 
                     inhibit transcription in E. coli. This inhibition can be 
                     relieved by adding lactose or 
                     isopropyl-beta-D-thiogalactopyranoside (IPTG)."
                     /translation="MKPVTLYDVAEYAGVSYQTVSRVVNQASHVSAKTREKVEAAMAEL
                     NYIPNRVAQQLAGKQSLLIGVATSSLALHAPSQIVAAIKSRADQLGASVVVSMVERSGV
                     EACKAAVHNLLAQRVSGLIINYPLDDQDAIAVEAACTNVPALFLDVSDQTPINSIIFSH
                     EDGTRLGVEHLVALGHQQIALLAGPLSSVSARLRLAGWHKYLTRNQIQPIAEREGDWSA
                     MSGFQQTMQMLNEGIVPTAMLVANDQMALGAMRAITESGLRVGADISVVGYDDTEDSSC
                     YIPPLTTIKQDFRLLGQTSVDRLLQLSQGQAVKGNQLLPVSLVKRKTTLAPNTQTASPR
                     ALADSLMQLARQVSRLESGQ"
     promoter        complement(5167..5244)
                     /gene="lacI"
                     /label=lacI promoter
     promoter        5553..5571
                     /label=T7 promoter
                     /note="promoter for bacteriophage T7 RNA polymerase"
     protein_bind    5572..5596
                     /label=lac operator
                     /bound_moiety="lac repressor encoded by lacI"
                     /note="The lac repressor binds to the lac operator to 
                     inhibit transcription in E. coli. This inhibition can be 
                     relieved by adding lactose or 
                     isopropyl-beta-D-thiogalactopyranoside (IPTG)."
     RBS             5611..5633
                     /note="efficient ribosome binding site from bacteriophage 
                     T7 gene 10 (Olins and Rangwala, 1989)"
     CDS             5640..5698
                     /codon_start=1
                     /label=PtxD (OPT12)
                     /translation="MGSSHHHHHHSSGLVPRGS"
     CDS             5652..5669
                     /codon_start=1
                     /product="6xHis affinity tag"
                     /label=6xHis
                     /translation="HHHHHH"
     CDS             5679..5696
                     /codon_start=1
                     /product="thrombin recognition and cleavage site"
                     /label=thrombin site
                     /translation="LVPRGS"
     primer_bind     5696..5719
                     /label=TAL_NdeI_yGG
     CDS             5700..7781
                     /codon_start=1
                     /product="Tyrosine ammonia lyase - Rhodotorula glutinis"
                     /label=TAL
                     /translation="MAPRPTSQSQARTCPTTQVTQVDIVEKMLAAPTDSTLELDGYSLN
                     LGDVVSAARKGRPVRVKDSDEIRSKIDKSVEFLRSQLSMSVYGVTTGFGGSADTRTEDA
                     ISLQKALLEHQLCGVLPSSFDSFRLGRGLENSLPLEVVRGAMTIRVNSLTRGHSAVRLV
                     VLEALTNFLNHGITPIVPLRGTISASGDLSPLSYIAAAISGHPDSKVHVVHEGKEKILY
                     AREAMALFNLEPVVLGPKEGLGLVNGTAVSASMATLALHDAHMLSLLSQSLTAMTVEAM
                     VGHAGSFHPFLHDVTRPHPTQIEVAGNIRKLLEGSRFAVHHEEEVKVKDDEGILRQDRY
                     PLRTSPQWLGPLVSDLIHAHAVLTIEAGQSTTDNPLIDVENKTSHHGGNFQAAAVANTM
                     EKTRLGLAQIGKLNFTQLTEMLNAGMNRGLPSCLAAEDPSLSYHCKGLDIAAAAYTSEL
                     GHLANPVTTHVQPAEMANQAVNSLALISARRTTESNDVLSLLLATHLYCVLQAIDLRAI
                     EFEFKKQFGPAIVSLIDQHFGSAMTGSNLRDELVEKVNKTLAKRLEQTNSYDLVPRWHD
                     AFSFAAGTVVEVLSSTSLSLAAVNAWKVAAAESAISLTRQVRETFWSAASTSSPALSYL
                     SPRTQILYAFVREELGVKARRGDVFLGKQEVTIGSNVSKIYEAIKSGRINNVLLKMLA"
     primer_bind     complement(7758..7778)
                     /label=TAL_BamHI_yGG
ORIGIN
        1 gatccggctg ctaacaaagc ccgaaaggaa gctgagttgg ctgctgccac cgctgagcaa
       61 taactagcat aaccccttgg ggcctctaaa cgggtcttga ggggtttttt gctgaaagga
      121 ggaactatat ccggatatcc cgcaagaggc ccggcagtac cggcataacc aagcctatgc
      181 ctacagcatc cagggtgacg gtgccgagga tgacgatgag cgcattgtta gatttcatac
      241 acggtgcctg actgcgttag caatttaact gtgataaact accgcattaa agcttatcga
      301 tgataagctg tcaaacatga gaattcttga agacgaaagg gcctcgtgat acgcctattt
      361 ttataggtta atgtcatgat aataatggtt tcttagacgt caggtggcac ttttcgggga
      421 aatgtgcgcg gaacccctat ttgtttattt ttctaaatac attcaaatat gtatccgctc
      481 atgagacaat aaccctgata aatgcttcaa taatattgaa aaaggaagag tatgagtatt
      541 caacatttcc gtgtcgccct tattcccttt tttgcggcat tttgccttcc tgtttttgct
      601 cacccagaaa cgctggtgaa agtaaaagat gctgaagatc agttgggtgc acgagtgggt
      661 tacatcgaac tggatctcaa cagcggtaag atccttgaga gttttcgccc cgaagaacgt
      721 tttccaatga tgagcacttt taaagttctg ctatgtggcg cggtattatc ccgtgttgac
      781 gccgggcaag agcaactcgg tcgccgcata cactattctc agaatgactt ggttgagtac
      841 tcaccagtca cagaaaagca tcttacggat ggcatgacag taagagaatt atgcagtgct
      901 gccataacca tgagtgataa cactgcggcc aacttacttc tgacaacgat cggaggaccg
      961 aaggagctaa ccgctttttt gcacaacatg ggggatcatg taactcgcct tgatcgttgg
     1021 gaaccggagc tgaatgaagc cataccaaac gacgagcgtg acaccacgat gcctgcagca
     1081 atggcaacaa cgttgcgcaa actattaact ggcgaactac ttactctagc ttcccggcaa
     1141 caattaatag actggatgga ggcggataaa gttgcaggac cacttctgcg ctcggccctt
     1201 ccggctggct ggtttattgc tgataaatct ggagccggtg agcgtgggtc tcgcggtatc
     1261 attgcagcac tggggccaga tggtaagccc tcccgtatcg tagttatcta cacgacgggg
     1321 agtcaggcaa ctatggatga acgaaataga cagatcgctg agataggtgc ctcactgatt
     1381 aagcattggt aactgtcaga ccaagtttac tcatatatac tttagattga tttaaaactt
     1441 catttttaat ttaaaaggat ctaggtgaag atcctttttg ataatctcat gaccaaaatc
     1501 ccttaacgtg agttttcgtt ccactgagcg tcagaccccg tagaaaagat caaaggatct
     1561 tcttgagatc ctttttttct gcgcgtaatc tgctgcttgc aaacaaaaaa accaccgcta
     1621 ccagcggtgg tttgtttgcc ggatcaagag ctaccaactc tttttccgaa ggtaactggc
     1681 ttcagcagag cgcagatacc aaatactgtc cttctagtgt agccgtagtt aggccaccac
     1741 ttcaagaact ctgtagcacc gcctacatac ctcgctctgc taatcctgtt accagtggct
     1801 gctgccagtg gcgataagtc gtgtcttacc gggttggact caagacgata gttaccggat
     1861 aaggcgcagc ggtcgggctg aacggggggt tcgtgcacac agcccagctt ggagcgaacg
     1921 acctacaccg aactgagata cctacagcgt gagctatgag aaagcgccac gcttcccgaa
     1981 gggagaaagg cggacaggta tccggtaagc ggcagggtcg gaacaggaga gcgcacgagg
     2041 gagcttccag ggggaaacgc ctggtatctt tatagtcctg tcgggtttcg ccacctctga
     2101 cttgagcgtc gatttttgtg atgctcgtca ggggggcgga gcctatggaa aaacgccagc
     2161 aacgcggcct ttttacggtt cctggccttt tgctggcctt ttgctcacat gttctttcct
     2221 gcgttatccc ctgattctgt ggataaccgt attaccgcct ttgagtgagc tgataccgct
     2281 cgccgcagcc gaacgaccga gcgcagcgag tcagtgagcg aggaagcgga agagcgcctg
     2341 atgcggtatt ttctccttac gcatctgtgc ggtatttcac accgcatata tggtgcactc
     2401 tcagtacaat ctgctctgat gccgcatagt taagccagta tacactccgc tatcgctacg
     2461 tgactgggtc atggctgcgc cccgacaccc gccaacaccc gctgacgcgc cctgacgggc
     2521 ttgtctgctc ccggcatccg cttacagaca agctgtgacc gtctccggga gctgcatgtg
     2581 tcagaggttt tcaccgtcat caccgaaacg cgcgaggcag ctgcggtaaa gctcatcagc
     2641 gtggtcgtga agcgattcac agatgtctgc ctgttcatcc gcgtccagct cgttgagttt
     2701 ctccagaagc gttaatgtct ggcttctgat aaagcgggcc atgttaaggg cggttttttc
     2761 ctgtttggtc actgatgcct ccgtgtaagg gggatttctg ttcatggggg taatgatacc
     2821 gatgaaacga gagaggatgc tcacgatacg ggttactgat gatgaacatg cccggttact
     2881 ggaacgttgt gagggtaaac aactggcggt atggatgcgg cgggaccaga gaaaaatcac
     2941 tcagggtcaa tgccagcgct tcgttaatac agatgtaggt gttccacagg gtagccagca
     3001 gcatcctgcg atgcagatcc ggaacataat ggtgcagggc gctgacttcc gcgtttccag
     3061 actttacgaa acacggaaac cgaagaccat tcatgttgtt gctcaggtcg cagacgtttt
     3121 gcagcagcag tcgcttcacg ttcgctcgcg tatcggtgat tcattctgct aaccagtaag
     3181 gcaaccccgc cagcctagcc gggtcctcaa cgacaggagc acgatcatgc gcacccgtgg
     3241 ccaggaccca acgctgcccg agatgcgccg cgtgcggctg ctggagatgg cggacgcgat
     3301 ggatatgttc tgccaagggt tggtttgcgc attcacagtt ctccgcaaga attgattggc
     3361 tccaattctt ggagtggtga atccgttagc gaggtgccgc cggcttccat tcaggtcgag
     3421 gtggcccggc tccatgcacc gcgacgcaac gcggggaggc agacaaggta tagggcggcg
     3481 cctacaatcc atgccaaccc gttccatgtg ctcgccgagg cggcataaat cgccgtgacg
     3541 atcagcggtc cagtgatcga agttaggctg gtaagagccg cgagcgatcc ttgaagctgt
     3601 ccctgatggt cgtcatctac ctgcctggac agcatggcct gcaacgcggg catcccgatg
     3661 ccgccggaag cgagaagaat cataatgggg aaggccatcc agcctcgcgt cgcgaacgcc
     3721 agcaagacgt agcccagcgc gtcggccgcc atgccggcga taatggcctg cttctcgccg
     3781 aaacgtttgg tggcgggacc agtgacgaag gcttgagcga gggcgtgcaa gattccgaat
     3841 accgcaagcg acaggccgat catcgtcgcg ctccagcgaa agcggtcctc gccgaaaatg
     3901 acccagagcg ctgccggcac ctgtcctacg agttgcatga taaagaagac agtcataagt
     3961 gcggcgacga tagtcatgcc ccgcgcccac cggaaggagc tgactgggtt gaaggctctc
     4021 aagggcatcg gtcgagatcc cggtgcctaa tgagtgagct aacttacatt aattgcgttg
     4081 cgctcactgc ccgctttcca gtcgggaaac ctgtcgtgcc agctgcatta atgaatcggc
     4141 caacgcgcgg ggagaggcgg tttgcgtatt gggcgccagg gtggtttttc ttttcaccag
     4201 tgagacgggc aacagctgat tgcccttcac cgcctggccc tgagagagtt gcagcaagcg
     4261 gtccacgctg gtttgcccca gcaggcgaaa atcctgtttg atggtggtta acggcgggat
     4321 ataacatgag ctgtcttcgg tatcgtcgta tcccactacc gagatatccg caccaacgcg
     4381 cagcccggac tcggtaatgg cgcgcattgc gcccagcgcc atctgatcgt tggcaaccag
     4441 catcgcagtg ggaacgatgc cctcattcag catttgcatg gtttgttgaa aaccggacat
     4501 ggcactccag tcgccttccc gttccgctat cggctgaatt tgattgcgag tgagatattt
     4561 atgccagcca gccagacgca gacgcgccga gacagaactt aatgggcccg ctaacagcgc
     4621 gatttgctgg tgacccaatg cgaccagatg ctccacgccc agtcgcgtac cgtcttcatg
     4681 ggagaaaata atactgttga tgggtgtctg gtcagagaca tcaagaaata acgccggaac
     4741 attagtgcag gcagcttcca cagcaatggc atcctggtca tccagcggat agttaatgat
     4801 cagcccactg acgcgttgcg cgagaagatt gtgcaccgcc gctttacagg cttcgacgcc
     4861 gcttcgttct accatcgaca ccaccacgct ggcacccagt tgatcggcgc gagatttaat
     4921 cgccgcgaca atttgcgacg gcgcgtgcag ggccagactg gaggtggcaa cgccaatcag
     4981 caacgactgt ttgcccgcca gttgttgtgc cacgcggttg ggaatgtaat tcagctccgc
     5041 catcgccgct tccacttttt cccgcgtttt cgcagaaacg tggctggcct ggttcaccac
     5101 gcgggaaacg gtctgataag agacaccggc atactctgcg acatcgtata acgttactgg
     5161 tttcacattc accaccctga attgactctc ttccgggcgc tatcatgcca taccgcgaaa
     5221 ggttttgcgc cattcgatgg tgtccgggat ctcgacgctc tcccttatgc gactcctgca
     5281 ttaggaagca gcccagtagt aggttgaggc cgttgagcac cgccgccgca aggaatggtg
     5341 catgcaagga gatggcgccc aacagtcccc cggccacggg gcctgccacc atacccacgc
     5401 cgaaacaagc gctcatgagc ccgaagtggc gagcccgatc ttccccatcg gtgatgtcgg
     5461 cgatataggc gccagcaacc gcacctgtgg cgccggtgat gccggccacg atgcgtccgg
     5521 cgtagaggat cgagatctcg atcccgcgaa attaatacga ctcactatag gggaattgtg
     5581 agcggataac aattcccctc tagaaataat tttgtttaac tttaagaagg agatatacca
     5641 tgggcagcag ccatcatcat catcatcaca gcagcggcct ggtgccgcgc ggcagccata
     5701 tggcaccgcg tccgaccagc cagagccagg cacgtacctg tccgaccaca caggttaccc
     5761 aggttgatat tgttgaaaaa atgctggcag caccgaccga tagcaccctg gaactggatg
     5821 gttatagcct gaatctgggt gatgttgtta gcgcagcacg taaaggtcgt ccggttcgtg
     5881 ttaaagatag tgatgaaatt cgcagcaaaa tcgataaaag cgtggaattt ctgcgtagcc
     5941 agctgagcat gagcgtttat ggtgttacca ccggttttgg tggtagcgca gatacccgta
     6001 ccgaagatgc aattagcctg cagaaagcac tgctggaaca tcagctgtgt ggtgttctgc
     6061 cgagcagctt tgatagcttt cgtctgggtc gtggtctgga aaatagcctg ccgctggaag
     6121 ttgttcgtgg tgcaatgacc attcgtgtga atagcctgac ccgtggtcat agcgcagttc
     6181 gtctggttgt tctggaagca ctgaccaatt ttctgaatca tggtattacc ccgattgttc
     6241 cgctgcgtgg caccattagc gcaagcggtg atctgagtcc gctgagctat attgcagcag
     6301 caattagcgg tcatccggat agcaaagttc atgttgttca tgagggcaaa gagaaaattc
     6361 tgtacgcacg tgaagcaatg gcactgttta atctggaacc ggttgtgctg ggtccgaaag
     6421 aaggtctggg cctggttaat ggtacagcag ttagcgccag catggcaacc ctggcactgc
     6481 atgatgcaca catgctgagc ctgctgagtc agagcctgac cgcaatgacc gttgaagcca
     6541 tggttggtca tgcaggtagc tttcatccgt ttctgcacga tgttacccgt ccgcatccga
     6601 cccagattga agttgcaggt aatattcgta aactgctgga aggtagccgt tttgcagttc
     6661 atcatgaaga agaggtgaaa gtcaaagatg atgaaggtat tctgcgtcag gatcgttatc
     6721 cgctgcgcac cagtccgcag tggctgggtc ctctggttag cgatctgatt catgcacatg
     6781 cagttctgac cattgaagca ggtcagagta ccaccgataa tccgctgatt gatgttgaaa
     6841 acaaaaccag ccatcatggt ggtaattttc aggcagcagc agttgcaaat accatggaaa
     6901 aaacacgcct gggtctggca cagattggta aactgaattt tacccagctg accgaaatgc
     6961 tgaatgcagg tatgaatcgt ggcctgccga gctgtctggc agcagaagat ccgagcctga
     7021 gttatcattg taaaggtctg gatattgccg cagccgcata taccagcgaa ctgggtcatc
     7081 tggcaaatcc ggttaccacc catgttcagc ctgccgaaat ggcaaatcag gcagttaata
     7141 gcctggccct gattagcgca cgtcgcacca ccgaaagcaa tgatgttctg agtctgctgc
     7201 tggcaaccca tctgtattgt gtgctgcagg ccattgatct gcgtgcaatt gaatttgagt
     7261 tcaaaaaaca gtttggtccg gcaattgtta gcctgattga tcagcatttt ggtagcgcca
     7321 tgaccggtag caatctgcgt gatgagctgg ttgaaaaagt gaataaaacc ctggccaaac
     7381 gtctggaaca gaccaatagc tatgatctgg ttccgcgttg gcatgatgcc tttagctttg
     7441 cagcaggcac cgttgttgaa gttctgagca gcaccagcct gtcactggca gccgttaatg
     7501 catggaaagt tgcagcggca gaaagcgcaa ttagtctgac ccgtcaggtt cgtgaaacct
     7561 tttggagcgc agcaagcacc agcagtccgg cactgagcta tctgtcaccg cgtacacaga
     7621 ttctgtatgc atttgttcgt gaagaactgg gtgttaaagc acgtcgtggt gatgtttttc
     7681 tgggtaaaca agaagttacc attggtagca atgtgagcaa aatctatgaa gccattaaaa
     7741 gcggtcgcat taataacgtt ctgctgaaaa tgctggccta ag
//
